# Supplementary material for: Laboratory evolution and polyploid SCRaMbLE reveal genomic plasticity to synthetic chromosome defects and rearrangements
Source: bioRxiv preprint, doi:10.1101/2022.07.22.501046, version 3 (2022-07-25)
Supplement: Supplementary Files [file 501046_file02.zip › Supplementary Files/File S4. MRPL19-GFP fusion constructs.gb]

LOCUS       pRS-416_-_MRPL19-sfGFP_with_native_3'_UTR_        6898 bp    DNA     circular UNA 06-FEB-2019
DEFINITION  Restriction Cloning ligation product.
ACCESSION   urn.local...2ij-dshkvml
VERSION     urn.local...2ij-dshkvml
KEYWORDS    .
SOURCE      
  ORGANISM  .
FEATURES             Location/Qualifiers
     CDS             417..1217
                     /gene="Ura3"
                     /standard_name="Ura3 CDS"
     misc_feature    1483..1789
                     /gene="f1"
                     /standard_name="f1 misc"
     misc_feature    1977..1995
                     /gene="T7 promoter"
                     /standard_name="T7 promoter misc"
     misc_feature    join(1996..>2023,<4090..4122)
                     /gene="MCS"
                     /standard_name="MCS misc"
     misc_feature    2020..4093
                     /note="Geneious type: Concatenated sequence"
                     /standard_name="MRPL19-sfGFP_construct_with_native_3'_UTR
                     (digested by XhoI, NotI) Fragment 2 (concatenated sequence
                     2)"
     misc_feature    <2020..2024
                     /note="Geneious type: Editing History Insertion"
                     /standard_name
     misc_feature    2020..2023
                     /note="Geneious type: ligation"
                     /standard_name="Ligation"
     regulatory      2025..2487
                     /note="Geneious type: promoter"
                     /standard_name="MRPL19 promoter"
     CDS             2488..2769
                     /standard_name="MRPL19 5'"
     misc_feature    2770..2805
                     /note="Geneious type: polylinker"
                     /standard_name="semi-rigid linker"
     CDS             2809..3543
                     /standard_name="sf GFP"
     misc_feature    3544..3579
                     /note="Geneious type: polylinker"
                     /standard_name="semi-rigid linker"
     CDS             3580..3774
                     /standard_name="MRPL19 3'"
     3'UTR           3775..4087
                     /standard_name="native 3' UTR"
     misc_feature    4088..>4093
                     /note="Geneious type: Editing History Insertion"
                     /standard_name
     misc_feature    4090..4093
                     /note="Geneious type: ligation"
                     /standard_name="Ligation"
     misc_feature    4090..2023
                     /note="Geneious type: Concatenated sequence"
                     /standard_name="pRS-416 (concatenated sequence 1)"
     misc_feature    complement(4123..4142)
                     /gene="T3 promoter"
                     /standard_name="T3 promoter misc"
     misc_feature    4550..5169
                     /gene="pBR322"
                     /standard_name="pBR322 misc"
     misc_feature    5324..6184
                     /gene="AmpR"
                     /standard_name="AmpR misc"
     misc_feature    6226..6254
                     /gene="AmpR promoter"
                     /standard_name="AmpR promoter misc"
     misc_feature    6316..6834
                     /gene="CEN6/ARS4"
                     /standard_name="CEN6/ARS4 misc"
ORIGIN      
        1 tcgcgcgttt cggtgatgac ggtgaaaacc tctgacacat gcagctcccg gagacggtca
       61 cagcttgtct gtaagcggat gccgggagca gacaagcccg tcagggcgcg tcagcgggtg
      121 ttggcgggtg tcggggctgg cttaactatg cggcatcaga gcagattgta ctgagagtgc
      181 accataccac agcttttcaa ttcaattcat catttttttt ttattctttt ttttgatttc
      241 ggtttctttg aaattttttt gattcggtaa tctccgaaca gaaggaagaa cgaaggaagg
      301 agcacagact tagattggta tatatacgca tatgtagtgt tgaagaaaca tgaaattgcc
      361 cagtattctt aacccaactg cacagaacaa aaacctgcag gaaacgaaga taaatcatgt
      421 cgaaagctac atataaggaa cgtgctgcta ctcatcctag tcctgttgct gccaagctat
      481 ttaatatcat gcacgaaaag caaacaaact tgtgtgcttc attggatgtt cgtaccacca
      541 aggaattact ggagttagtt gaagcattag gtcccaaaat ttgtttacta aaaacacatg
      601 tggatatctt gactgatttt tccatggagg gcacagttaa gccgctaaag gcattatccg
      661 ccaagtacaa ttttttactc ttcgaagaca gaaaatttgc tgacattggt aatacagtca
      721 aattgcagta ctctgcgggt gtatacagaa tagcagaatg ggcagacatt acgaatgcac
      781 acggtgtggt gggcccaggt attgttagcg gtttgaagca ggcggcagaa gaagtaacaa
      841 aggaacctag aggccttttg atgttagcag aattgtcatg caagggctcc ctatctactg
      901 gagaatatac taagggtact gttgacattg cgaagagcga caaagatttt gttatcggct
      961 ttattgctca aagagacatg ggtggaagag atgaaggtta cgattggttg attatgacac
     1021 ccggtgtggg tttagatgac aagggagacg cattgggtca acagtataga accgtggatg
     1081 atgtggtctc tacaggatct gacattatta ttgttggaag aggactattt gcaaagggaa
     1141 gggatgctaa ggtagagggt gaacgttaca gaaaagcagg ctgggaagca tatttgagaa
     1201 gatgcggcca gcaaaactaa aaaactgtat tataagtaaa tgcatgtata ctaaactcac
     1261 aaattagagc ttcaatttaa ttatatcagt tattacccta tgcggtgtga aataccgcac
     1321 agatgcgtaa ggagaaaata ccgcatcagg aaattgtaaa cgttaatatt ttgttaaaat
     1381 tcgcgttaaa tttttgttaa atcagctcat tttttaacca ataggccgaa atcggcaaaa
     1441 tcccttataa atcaaaagaa tagaccgaga tagggttgag tgttgttcca gtttggaaca
     1501 agagtccact attaaagaac gtggactcca acgtcaaagg nnnnnnnnnn nnnnnnnnnn
     1561 nnnnnnnnnn nnnnnnnnnn nnnnnnnnnt nnnnnnnnnn nnnnnnnnnn nnnnnnnnnn
     1621 nnnnnnnnnn nnnnnnnnnn nnnnnnnnnn nnnnnnnnnn nnnnnnnnnn nnnnnnnnnn
     1681 ngnnnnnnnn nnnnnnnnnn nnnnnnnnnn nnnnnnnnnn nnnnnnnnnn nnnnnnnnnn
     1741 nnnnnnnnnn nnnnnnnnnn nnnnnnnnnn nnnnnnnnnn nnnnnnnnnn nnnnnnnnnn
     1801 nnnnnncgcg ccattcgcca ttcaggctgc gcaactgttg ggaagggcga tcggtgcggg
     1861 cctcttcgct attacgccag ctggcgaaag ggggatgtgc tgcaaggcga ttaagttggg
     1921 taacgccagg gttttcccag tcacgacgtt gtaaaacgac ggccagtgag cgcgcgtaat
     1981 acgactcact atagggcgaa ttgggtaccg ggccccccct cgaggcgtcc ccacttttat
     2041 ttcttttcca agcatttgta tataaccttt ttttatccta tttgagtata tgttaaaata
     2101 caatgtcata tttacttctg ttaaactaat ttcatatttt accgttctat agaagcctaa
     2161 atagattgac ctcctgttca taatctacta ttttatcaga aaaatgtaaa agcttagtat
     2221 gataataatt aatggaaaag ttcgttaaaa tatcgcgcca ctaattaata ataatgaagc
     2281 gggtaacatt aattgtctta ccaaggcgac aattcccttt tctaaaattt cacagcaaag
     2341 aagctttaga aagtgcagta aatctacaac tcataagaag gaaaaaaagc gtgaacattc
     2401 aaatcgacag cgtaaccttc tgtatttatt tctgtttgtt gtactttcga actctcgaat
     2461 accatagagg aactattagt ctccataatg tcacaggcag caaaaaacgt gatagtaaag
     2521 ctaatagtag gagcaggcca agcggcacca tcacctcccg tggggcccgc attgggctcc
     2581 aagggtataa aagccattga cttttgtaag gaatttaatg caagatcagc aaactatcag
     2641 ccaggtgtac cggttccagt attaatcaca ataaaacctg atagaacatt tacgtttgaa
     2701 atgaaatctc caccaaccgg atatttgctg ctaaaagctc ttaaaatgga caagggacat
     2761 ggacaaccgg gaggaccagg tggatcagga ggaccaggtg gatcagtttc taagggtgaa
     2821 gaattgttca ctggtgttgt tccaattttg gttgaattgg acggtgacgt taacggtcac
     2881 aagttctctg ttagaggtga aggtgaaggt gacgctacta acggtaagtt gactttgaag
     2941 ttcatttgta ctactggtaa gttgccagtt ccatggccaa ctttggttac tactttgact
     3001 tacggtgttc aatgtttctc tagataccca gaccacatga agagacacga cttcttcaag
     3061 tctgctatgc cagaaggtta cgttcaagaa agaactattt ctttcaagga cgacggtact
     3121 tacaagacta gagctgaagt taagttcgaa ggtgacactt tggttaacag aattgaattg
     3181 aagggtattg acttcaagga agacggtaac attttgggtc acaagttgga atacaacttc
     3241 aactctcaca acgtttacat tactgctgac aagcaaaaga acggtattaa ggctaacttc
     3301 aagattagac acaacgttga agacggttct gttcaattgg ctgaccacta ccaacaaaac
     3361 actccaattg gtgacggtcc agttttgttg ccagacaacc actacttgtc tactcaatct
     3421 gttttgtcta aggacccaaa cgaaaagaga gaccacatgg ttttgttgga attcgttact
     3481 gctgctggta ttactcacgg tatggacgaa ttgtacaagg gttctcacca ccaccaccac
     3541 cacggaggac caggtggatc aggaggacca ggtggatcaa atgtggggac aatgttaggc
     3601 agtgcacctg ccaagggacc aacccgtgct ttaggagagt tatcgctgaa gcacgtttac
     3661 gaaatagcca agataaaaaa gagtgatgaa aggcatagtt tattggagat ggaaggtatt
     3721 gttaaatcaa tagttggcgt tgcaaaaagt atgggtatta aggttgtacc ttgatctgta
     3781 agtagtgaaa agacaaaaaa gtaccgtcaa tttcgagaaa ttttcaacag accttccttc
     3841 ttctttctac tgatctattc tgtaaatatg tatataagtt ttaaattctc tttctcccgt
     3901 tatgttagca aagctcggta gtactgaagc tattctgagt aaacgcttct ccaactctgt
     3961 atactgagag ttgttttata agtcaataaa gaccggatat ttatatgtat atattgattt
     4021 ggtataataa aaatgaaatg ctaataaaaa tgcctatgaa aagaggaaaa tccaggaata
     4081 tcgagttgcg gccgccaccg cggtggagct ccagcttttg ttccctttag tgagggttaa
     4141 ttgcgcgctt ggcgtaatca tggtcatagc tgtttcctgt gtgaaattgt tatccgctca
     4201 caattccaca caacatagga gccggaagca taaagtgtaa agcctggggt gcctaatgag
     4261 tgaggtaact cacattaatt gcgttgcgct cactgcccgc tttccagtcg ggaaacctgt
     4321 cgtgccagct gcattaatga atcggccaac gcgcggggag aggcggtttg cgtattgggc
     4381 gctcttccgc ttcctcgctc actgactcgc tgcgctcggt cgttcggctg cggcgagcgg
     4441 tatcagctca ctcaaaggcg gtaatacggt tatccacaga atcaggggat aacgcaggaa
     4501 agaacatgtg agcaaaaggc cagcaaaagg ccaggaaccg taaaaaggcc gcgttgctgg
     4561 cgtttttcca taggctccgc ccccctgacg agcatcacaa aaatcgacgc tcaagtcaga
     4621 ggtggcgaaa cccgacagga ctataaagat accaggcgtt tccccctgga agctccctcg
     4681 tgcgctctcc tgttccgacc ctgccgctta ccggatacct gtccgccttt ctcccttcgg
     4741 gaagcgtggc gctttctcat agctcacgct gtaggtatct cagttcggtg taggtcgttc
     4801 gctccaagct gggctgtgtg cacgaacccc ccgttcagcc cgaccgctgc gccttatccg
     4861 gtaactatcg tcttgagtcc aacccggtaa gacacgactt atcgccactg gcagcagcca
     4921 ctggtaacag gattagcaga gcgaggtatg taggcggtgc tacagagttc ttgaagtggt
     4981 ggcctaacta cggctacact agaaggacag tatttggtat ctgcgctctg ctgaagccag
     5041 ttaccttcgg aaaaagagtt ggtagctctt gatccggcaa acaaaccacc gctggtagcg
     5101 gtggtttttt tgtttgcaag cagcagatta cgcgcagaaa aaaaggatct caagaagatc
     5161 ctttgatctt ttctacgggg tctgacgctc agtggaacga aaactcacgt taagggattt
     5221 tggtcatgag attatcaaaa aggatcttca cctagatcct tttaaattaa aaatgaagtt
     5281 ttaaatcaat ctaaagtata tatgagtaaa cttggtctga cagttaccaa tgcttaatca
     5341 gtgaggcacc tatctcagcg atctgtctat ttcgttcatc catagttgcc tgactccccg
     5401 tcgtgtagat aactacgata cgggagggct taccatctgg ccccagtgct gcaatgatac
     5461 cgcgagaccc acgctcaccg gctccagatt tatcagcaat aaaccagcca gccggaaggg
     5521 ccgagcgcag aagtggtcct gcaactttat ccgcctccat ccagtctatt aattgttgcc
     5581 gggaagctag agtaagtagt tcgccagtta atagtttgcg caacgttgtt gccattgcta
     5641 caggcatcgt ggtgtcacgc tcgtcgtttg gtatggcttc attcagctcc ggttcccaac
     5701 gatcaaggcg agttacatga tcccccatgt tgtgcaaaaa agcggttagc tccttcggtc
     5761 ctccgatcgt tgtcagaagt aagttggccg cagtgttatc actcatggtt atggcagcac
     5821 tgcataattc tcttactgtc atgccatccg taagatgctt ttctgtgact ggtgagtact
     5881 caaccaagtc attctgagaa tagtgtatgc ggcgaccgag ttgctcttgc ccggcgtcaa
     5941 tacgggataa taccgcgcca catagcagaa ctttaaaagt gctcatcatt ggaaaacgtt
     6001 cttcggggcg aaaactctca aggatcttac cgctgttgag atccagttcg atgtaaccca
     6061 ctcgtgcacc caactgatct tcagcatctt ttactttcac cagcgtttct gggtgagcaa
     6121 aaacaggaag gcaaaatgcc gcaaaaaagg gaataagggc gacacggaaa tgttgaatac
     6181 tcatactctt cctttttcaa tattattgaa gcatttatca gggttattgt ctcatgagcg
     6241 gatacatatt tgaatgtatt tagaaaaata aacaaatagg ggttccgcgc acatttcccc
     6301 gaaaagtgcc acctgggtcc ttttcatcac gtgctataaa aataattata atttaaattt
     6361 tttaatataa atatataaat taaaaataga aagtaaaaaa agaaattaaa gaaaaaatag
     6421 tttttgtttt ccgaagatgt aaaagactct agggggatcg ccaacaaata ctacctttta
     6481 tcttgctctt cctgctctca ggtattaatg ccgaattgtt tcatcttgtc tgtgtagaag
     6541 accacacacg aaaatcctgt gattttacat tttacttatc gttaatcgaa tgtatatcta
     6601 tttaatctgc ttttcttgtc taataaatat atatgtaaag tacgcttttt gttgaaattt
     6661 tttaaacctt tgtttatttt tttttcttca ttccgtaact cttctacctt ctttatttac
     6721 tttctaaaat ccaaatacaa aacataaaaa taaataaaca cagagtaaat tcccaaatta
     6781 ttccatcatt aaaagatacg aggcgcgtgt aagttacagg caagcgatcc gtcctaagaa
     6841 accattatta tcatgacatt aacctataaa aataggcgta tcacgaggcc ctttcgtc
//
LOCUS       pRS-416_-_MRPL19-sfGFP_with_LoxP_3'_UTR        6932 bp    DNA     circular UNA 06-FEB-2019
DEFINITION  Restriction Cloning ligation product.
ACCESSION   urn.local...2id-dshkvmk
VERSION     urn.local...2id-dshkvmk
KEYWORDS    .
SOURCE      
  ORGANISM  .
FEATURES             Location/Qualifiers
     CDS             417..1217
                     /gene="Ura3"
                     /standard_name="Ura3 CDS"
     misc_feature    1483..1789
                     /gene="f1"
                     /standard_name="f1 misc"
     misc_feature    1977..1995
                     /gene="T7 promoter"
                     /standard_name="T7 promoter misc"
     misc_feature    join(1996..>2023,<4124..4156)
                     /gene="MCS"
                     /standard_name="MCS misc"
     misc_feature    2020..4127
                     /note="Geneious type: Concatenated sequence"
                     /standard_name="MRPL19-sfGFP_construct_with_LoxP_3'_UTR
                     (concatenated sequence 2)"
     misc_feature    <2020..2024
                     /note="Geneious type: Editing History Insertion"
                     /standard_name
     misc_feature    2020..2023
                     /note="Geneious type: ligation"
                     /standard_name="Ligation"
     regulatory      2025..2487
                     /note="Geneious type: promoter"
                     /standard_name="MRPL19 promoter"
     CDS             2488..2769
                     /standard_name="MRPL19 5'"
     misc_feature    2770..2805
                     /note="Geneious type: polylinker"
                     /standard_name="semi-rigid linker"
     CDS             2809..3543
                     /standard_name="sf GFP"
     misc_feature    3544..3579
                     /note="Geneious type: polylinker"
                     /standard_name="semi-rigid linker"
     CDS             3580..3774
                     /standard_name="MRPL19 3'"
     misc_feature    3778..3811
                     /note="Geneious type: motif"
                     /standard_name="loxPsym"
     3'UTR           3812..4121
                     /standard_name="Native 3'UTR"
     misc_feature    4122..>4127
                     /note="Geneious type: Editing History Insertion"
                     /standard_name
     misc_feature    4124..4127
                     /note="Geneious type: ligation"
                     /standard_name="Ligation"
     misc_feature    4124..2023
                     /note="Geneious type: Concatenated sequence"
                     /standard_name="pRS-416 (concatenated sequence 1)"
     misc_feature    complement(4157..4176)
                     /gene="T3 promoter"
                     /standard_name="T3 promoter misc"
     misc_feature    4584..5203
                     /gene="pBR322"
                     /standard_name="pBR322 misc"
     misc_feature    5358..6218
                     /gene="AmpR"
                     /standard_name="AmpR misc"
     misc_feature    6260..6288
                     /gene="AmpR promoter"
                     /standard_name="AmpR promoter misc"
     misc_feature    6350..6868
                     /gene="CEN6/ARS4"
                     /standard_name="CEN6/ARS4 misc"
ORIGIN      
        1 tcgcgcgttt cggtgatgac ggtgaaaacc tctgacacat gcagctcccg gagacggtca
       61 cagcttgtct gtaagcggat gccgggagca gacaagcccg tcagggcgcg tcagcgggtg
      121 ttggcgggtg tcggggctgg cttaactatg cggcatcaga gcagattgta ctgagagtgc
      181 accataccac agcttttcaa ttcaattcat catttttttt ttattctttt ttttgatttc
      241 ggtttctttg aaattttttt gattcggtaa tctccgaaca gaaggaagaa cgaaggaagg
      301 agcacagact tagattggta tatatacgca tatgtagtgt tgaagaaaca tgaaattgcc
      361 cagtattctt aacccaactg cacagaacaa aaacctgcag gaaacgaaga taaatcatgt
      421 cgaaagctac atataaggaa cgtgctgcta ctcatcctag tcctgttgct gccaagctat
      481 ttaatatcat gcacgaaaag caaacaaact tgtgtgcttc attggatgtt cgtaccacca
      541 aggaattact ggagttagtt gaagcattag gtcccaaaat ttgtttacta aaaacacatg
      601 tggatatctt gactgatttt tccatggagg gcacagttaa gccgctaaag gcattatccg
      661 ccaagtacaa ttttttactc ttcgaagaca gaaaatttgc tgacattggt aatacagtca
      721 aattgcagta ctctgcgggt gtatacagaa tagcagaatg ggcagacatt acgaatgcac
      781 acggtgtggt gggcccaggt attgttagcg gtttgaagca ggcggcagaa gaagtaacaa
      841 aggaacctag aggccttttg atgttagcag aattgtcatg caagggctcc ctatctactg
      901 gagaatatac taagggtact gttgacattg cgaagagcga caaagatttt gttatcggct
      961 ttattgctca aagagacatg ggtggaagag atgaaggtta cgattggttg attatgacac
     1021 ccggtgtggg tttagatgac aagggagacg cattgggtca acagtataga accgtggatg
     1081 atgtggtctc tacaggatct gacattatta ttgttggaag aggactattt gcaaagggaa
     1141 gggatgctaa ggtagagggt gaacgttaca gaaaagcagg ctgggaagca tatttgagaa
     1201 gatgcggcca gcaaaactaa aaaactgtat tataagtaaa tgcatgtata ctaaactcac
     1261 aaattagagc ttcaatttaa ttatatcagt tattacccta tgcggtgtga aataccgcac
     1321 agatgcgtaa ggagaaaata ccgcatcagg aaattgtaaa cgttaatatt ttgttaaaat
     1381 tcgcgttaaa tttttgttaa atcagctcat tttttaacca ataggccgaa atcggcaaaa
     1441 tcccttataa atcaaaagaa tagaccgaga tagggttgag tgttgttcca gtttggaaca
     1501 agagtccact attaaagaac gtggactcca acgtcaaagg nnnnnnnnnn nnnnnnnnnn
     1561 nnnnnnnnnn nnnnnnnnnn nnnnnnnnnt nnnnnnnnnn nnnnnnnnnn nnnnnnnnnn
     1621 nnnnnnnnnn nnnnnnnnnn nnnnnnnnnn nnnnnnnnnn nnnnnnnnnn nnnnnnnnnn
     1681 ngnnnnnnnn nnnnnnnnnn nnnnnnnnnn nnnnnnnnnn nnnnnnnnnn nnnnnnnnnn
     1741 nnnnnnnnnn nnnnnnnnnn nnnnnnnnnn nnnnnnnnnn nnnnnnnnnn nnnnnnnnnn
     1801 nnnnnncgcg ccattcgcca ttcaggctgc gcaactgttg ggaagggcga tcggtgcggg
     1861 cctcttcgct attacgccag ctggcgaaag ggggatgtgc tgcaaggcga ttaagttggg
     1921 taacgccagg gttttcccag tcacgacgtt gtaaaacgac ggccagtgag cgcgcgtaat
     1981 acgactcact atagggcgaa ttgggtaccg ggccccccct cgaggcgtcc ccacttttat
     2041 ttcttttcca agcatttgta tataaccttt ttttatccta tttgagtata tgttaaaata
     2101 caatgtcata tttacttctg ttaaactaat ttcatatttt accgttctat agaagcctaa
     2161 atagattgac ctcctgttca taatctacta ttttatcaga aaaatgtaaa agcttagtat
     2221 gataataatt aatggaaaag ttcgttaaaa tatcgcgcca ctaattaata ataatgaagc
     2281 gggtaacatt aattgtctta ccaaggcgac aattcccttt tctaaaattt cacagcaaag
     2341 aagctttaga aagtgcagta aatctacaac tcataagaag gaaaaaaagc gtgaacattc
     2401 aaatcgacag cgtaaccttc tgtatttatt tctgtttgtt gtactttcga actctcgaat
     2461 accatagagg aactattagt ctccataatg tcacaggcag caaaaaacgt gatagtaaag
     2521 ctaatagtag gagcaggcca agcggcacca tcacctcccg tggggcccgc attgggctcc
     2581 aagggtataa aagccattga cttttgtaag gaatttaatg caagatcagc aaactatcag
     2641 ccaggtgtac cggttccagt attaatcaca ataaaacctg atagaacatt tacgtttgaa
     2701 atgaaatctc caccaaccgg atatttgctg ctaaaagctc ttaaaatgga caagggacat
     2761 ggacaaccgg gaggaccagg tggatcagga ggaccaggtg gatcagtttc taagggtgaa
     2821 gaattgttca ctggtgttgt tccaattttg gttgaattgg acggtgacgt taacggtcac
     2881 aagttctctg ttagaggtga aggtgaaggt gacgctacta acggtaagtt gactttgaag
     2941 ttcatttgta ctactggtaa gttgccagtt ccatggccaa ctttggttac tactttgact
     3001 tacggtgttc aatgtttctc tagataccca gaccacatga agagacacga cttcttcaag
     3061 tctgctatgc cagaaggtta cgttcaagaa agaactattt ctttcaagga cgacggtact
     3121 tacaagacta gagctgaagt taagttcgaa ggtgacactt tggttaacag aattgaattg
     3181 aagggtattg acttcaagga agacggtaac attttgggtc acaagttgga atacaacttc
     3241 aactctcaca acgtttacat tactgctgac aagcaaaaga acggtattaa ggctaacttc
     3301 aagattagac acaacgttga agacggttct gttcaattgg ctgaccacta ccaacaaaac
     3361 actccaattg gtgacggtcc agttttgttg ccagacaacc actacttgtc tactcaatct
     3421 gttttgtcta aggacccaaa cgaaaagaga gaccacatgg ttttgttgga attcgttact
     3481 gctgctggta ttactcacgg tatggacgaa ttgtacaagg gttctcacca ccaccaccac
     3541 cacggaggac caggtggatc aggaggacca ggtggatcaa atgtggggac aatgttaggc
     3601 agtgcacctg ccaagggacc aacccgtgct ttaggagagt tatcgctgaa gcacgtttac
     3661 gaaatagcca agataaaaaa gagtgatgaa aggcatagtt tattggagat ggaaggtatt
     3721 gttaaatcaa tagttggcgt tgcaaaaagt atgggtatta aggttgtacc ttgatctata
     3781 acttcgtata atgtacatta tacgaagtta tgtaagtagt gaaaagacaa aaaagtaccg
     3841 tcaatttcga gaaattttca acagaccttc cttcttcttt ctactgatct attctgtaaa
     3901 tatgtatata agttttaaat tctctttctc ccgttatgtt agcaaagctc ggtagtactg
     3961 aagctattct gagtaaacgc ttctccaact ctgtatactg agagttgttt tataagtcaa
     4021 taaagaccgg atatttatat gtatatattg atttggtata ataaaaatga aatgctaata
     4081 aaaatgccta tgaaaagagg aaaatccagg aatatcgagt tgcggccgcc accgcggtgg
     4141 agctccagct tttgttccct ttagtgaggg ttaattgcgc gcttggcgta atcatggtca
     4201 tagctgtttc ctgtgtgaaa ttgttatccg ctcacaattc cacacaacat aggagccgga
     4261 agcataaagt gtaaagcctg gggtgcctaa tgagtgaggt aactcacatt aattgcgttg
     4321 cgctcactgc ccgctttcca gtcgggaaac ctgtcgtgcc agctgcatta atgaatcggc
     4381 caacgcgcgg ggagaggcgg tttgcgtatt gggcgctctt ccgcttcctc gctcactgac
     4441 tcgctgcgct cggtcgttcg gctgcggcga gcggtatcag ctcactcaaa ggcggtaata
     4501 cggttatcca cagaatcagg ggataacgca ggaaagaaca tgtgagcaaa aggccagcaa
     4561 aaggccagga accgtaaaaa ggccgcgttg ctggcgtttt tccataggct ccgcccccct
     4621 gacgagcatc acaaaaatcg acgctcaagt cagaggtggc gaaacccgac aggactataa
     4681 agataccagg cgtttccccc tggaagctcc ctcgtgcgct ctcctgttcc gaccctgccg
     4741 cttaccggat acctgtccgc ctttctccct tcgggaagcg tggcgctttc tcatagctca
     4801 cgctgtaggt atctcagttc ggtgtaggtc gttcgctcca agctgggctg tgtgcacgaa
     4861 ccccccgttc agcccgaccg ctgcgcctta tccggtaact atcgtcttga gtccaacccg
     4921 gtaagacacg acttatcgcc actggcagca gccactggta acaggattag cagagcgagg
     4981 tatgtaggcg gtgctacaga gttcttgaag tggtggccta actacggcta cactagaagg
     5041 acagtatttg gtatctgcgc tctgctgaag ccagttacct tcggaaaaag agttggtagc
     5101 tcttgatccg gcaaacaaac caccgctggt agcggtggtt tttttgtttg caagcagcag
     5161 attacgcgca gaaaaaaagg atctcaagaa gatcctttga tcttttctac ggggtctgac
     5221 gctcagtgga acgaaaactc acgttaaggg attttggtca tgagattatc aaaaaggatc
     5281 ttcacctaga tccttttaaa ttaaaaatga agttttaaat caatctaaag tatatatgag
     5341 taaacttggt ctgacagtta ccaatgctta atcagtgagg cacctatctc agcgatctgt
     5401 ctatttcgtt catccatagt tgcctgactc cccgtcgtgt agataactac gatacgggag
     5461 ggcttaccat ctggccccag tgctgcaatg ataccgcgag acccacgctc accggctcca
     5521 gatttatcag caataaacca gccagccgga agggccgagc gcagaagtgg tcctgcaact
     5581 ttatccgcct ccatccagtc tattaattgt tgccgggaag ctagagtaag tagttcgcca
     5641 gttaatagtt tgcgcaacgt tgttgccatt gctacaggca tcgtggtgtc acgctcgtcg
     5701 tttggtatgg cttcattcag ctccggttcc caacgatcaa ggcgagttac atgatccccc
     5761 atgttgtgca aaaaagcggt tagctccttc ggtcctccga tcgttgtcag aagtaagttg
     5821 gccgcagtgt tatcactcat ggttatggca gcactgcata attctcttac tgtcatgcca
     5881 tccgtaagat gcttttctgt gactggtgag tactcaacca agtcattctg agaatagtgt
     5941 atgcggcgac cgagttgctc ttgcccggcg tcaatacggg ataataccgc gccacatagc
     6001 agaactttaa aagtgctcat cattggaaaa cgttcttcgg ggcgaaaact ctcaaggatc
     6061 ttaccgctgt tgagatccag ttcgatgtaa cccactcgtg cacccaactg atcttcagca
     6121 tcttttactt tcaccagcgt ttctgggtga gcaaaaacag gaaggcaaaa tgccgcaaaa
     6181 aagggaataa gggcgacacg gaaatgttga atactcatac tcttcctttt tcaatattat
     6241 tgaagcattt atcagggtta ttgtctcatg agcggataca tatttgaatg tatttagaaa
     6301 aataaacaaa taggggttcc gcgcacattt ccccgaaaag tgccacctgg gtccttttca
     6361 tcacgtgcta taaaaataat tataatttaa attttttaat ataaatatat aaattaaaaa
     6421 tagaaagtaa aaaaagaaat taaagaaaaa atagtttttg ttttccgaag atgtaaaaga
     6481 ctctaggggg atcgccaaca aatactacct tttatcttgc tcttcctgct ctcaggtatt
     6541 aatgccgaat tgtttcatct tgtctgtgta gaagaccaca cacgaaaatc ctgtgatttt
     6601 acattttact tatcgttaat cgaatgtata tctatttaat ctgcttttct tgtctaataa
     6661 atatatatgt aaagtacgct ttttgttgaa attttttaaa cctttgttta tttttttttc
     6721 ttcattccgt aactcttcta ccttctttat ttactttcta aaatccaaat acaaaacata
     6781 aaaataaata aacacagagt aaattcccaa attattccat cattaaaaga tacgaggcgc
     6841 gtgtaagtta caggcaagcg atccgtccta agaaaccatt attatcatga cattaaccta
     6901 taaaaatagg cgtatcacga ggccctttcg tc
//
