# Supplementary material for: Laboratory evolution and polyploid SCRaMbLE reveal genomic plasticity to synthetic chromosome defects and rearrangements
Source: bioRxiv preprint, doi:10.1101/2022.07.22.501046, version 3 (2022-07-25)
Supplement: Supplementary Files [file 501046_file02.zip › Supplementary Files/File S5. TAR1 native region - pRS-413.gb]

LOCUS       TAR1_native_region_-_pRS-413        6045 bp    DNA     circular UNA 02-NOV-2021
DEFINITION  Restriction Cloning ligation product.
ACCESSION   urn.local...14-e1qpx3t
VERSION     urn.local...14-e1qpx3t
KEYWORDS    .
SOURCE      
  ORGANISM  .
FEATURES             Location/Qualifiers
     CDS             504..1160
                     /gene="HIS3"
                     /standard_name="HIS3 CDS"
     misc_feature    1555..1861
                     /gene="fi ori"
                     /standard_name="fi ori misc"
     misc_feature    2049..2067
                     /gene="T7 promoter"
                     /standard_name="T7 promoter misc"
     misc_feature    join(2068..>2146,<3237..3269)
                     /gene="MCS"
                     /standard_name="MCS misc"
     misc_feature    complement(2093..2110)
                     /note="Geneious type: primer_bind_reverse"
                     /standard_name="pRS-416 R1"
     primer_bind     2111..2130
                     /standard_name="pRS-416 F1"
     misc_feature    2143..3240
                     /note="Geneious type: Concatenated sequence"
                     /standard_name="TAR1 native region (digested by NotI,
                     BamHI) Fragment 2 (concatenated sequence 2)"
     misc_feature    <2143..2147
                     /note="Geneious type: Editing History Insertion"
                     /standard_name
     misc_feature    2143..2146
                     /note="Geneious type: ligation"
                     /standard_name="Ligation"
     misc_feature    <2143..>3240
                     /locus_tag="RDN37-1"
                     /standard_name="TAR1 region"
     primer_bind     2148..2175
                     /standard_name="TAR1 native int F"
     mRNA            2748..3122
                     /gene="TAR1"
                     /locus_tag="YLR154W-C"
                     /gene_synonym="YLR154W-A"
                     /product="Tar1p"
                     /standard_name="TAR1 mRNA"
     CDS             2748..3122
                     /gene="TAR1"
                     /locus_tag="YLR154W-C"
                     /gene_synonym="YLR154W-A"
                     /note="Mitochondrial protein potentially involved in
                     regulation of respiratory metabolism; interacts
                     genetically with RPO41 and physically with Coq5p; encoded
                     within the 25S rRNA gene on the opposite strand"
                     /codon_start=1
                     /product="Tar1p"
                     /protein_id="DAA09466.1"
                     /db_xref="SGD:S000028422"
                     /translation="MRDSPTHKEQRAQNTMSDQMPFPFNNFTYFFTLFSKFFSSFHHC
                     TCSLSVSRQYLALDGIYHPLRAAFPNNSTLRRHFTKNRTPRHTGFSPSMTSCSKEHRQ
                     GTAPKLPSPNYNSGTEGTRFQI"
                     /standard_name="TAR1 CDS"
     gene            2748..3122
                     /gene="TAR1"
                     /locus_tag="YLR154W-C"
                     /gene_synonym="YLR154W-A"
                     /standard_name="TAR1 gene"
     misc_feature    3026
                     /note="Geneious type: Junction"
                     /standard_name="junction 395"
     misc_feature    3044
                     /note="Geneious type: Junction"
                     /standard_name="junction 395"
     primer_bind     complement(3212..3234)
                     /standard_name="TAR1 native int R"
     rRNA            complement(3234..>3240)
                     /locus_tag="ITS2-1"
                     /product="ITS2-1"
                     /note="Non-coding region between RDN58 and RDN25, that is
                     transcribed as part of the 35S rRNA precursor transcript;
                     forms a stem-loop structure that is required for
                     processing of the precursor transcript"
                     /db_xref="SGD:S000029716"
                     /standard_name="ITS2-1 rRNA"
     gene            complement(3234..>3240)
                     /locus_tag="ITS2-1"
                     /standard_name="gene"
     misc_feature    3235..>3240
                     /note="Geneious type: Editing History Insertion"
                     /standard_name
     misc_feature    3237..2146
                     /note="Geneious type: Concatenated sequence"
                     /standard_name="pRS-413 (concatenated sequence 1)"
     misc_feature    3237..3240
                     /note="Geneious type: ligation"
                     /standard_name="Ligation"
     misc_feature    complement(3270..3289)
                     /gene="T3 promoter"
                     /standard_name="T3 promoter misc"
     misc_feature    3697..4316
                     /gene="pBR322 ori"
                     /standard_name="pBR322 ori misc"
     misc_feature    4471..5331
                     /gene="AmpR"
                     /standard_name="AmpR misc"
     misc_feature    5373..5401
                     /gene="AmpR promoter"
                     /standard_name="AmpR promoter misc"
     misc_feature    5463..5981
                     /gene="CEN6/ARS4"
                     /standard_name="CEN6/ARS4 misc"
ORIGIN      
        1 tcgcgcgttt cggtgatgac ggtgaaaacc tctgacacat gcagctcccg gagacggtca
       61 cagcttgtct gtaagcggat gccgggagca gacaagcccg tcagggcgcg tcagcgcgtg
      121 ttggcgggtg tcggggctgg cttaactatg cggcatcaga gcagattgta ctgagagtgc
      181 accataaatt cccgttttaa gagcttggtg agcgctagga gtcactgcca ggtatcgttt
      241 gaacacggca ttagtcaggg aagtcataac acagtccttt cccgcaattt tctttttcta
      301 ttactcttgg cctcctctag tacactctat atttttttat gcctcggtaa tgattttcat
      361 tttttttttt cccctagcgg atgactcttt ttttttctta gcgattggca ttatcacata
      421 atgaattata cattatataa agtaatgtga tttcttcgaa gaatatacta aaaaatgagc
      481 aggcaagata aacgaaggca aagatgacag agcagaaagc cctagtaaag cgtattacaa
      541 atgaaaccaa gattcagatt gcgatctctt taaagggtgg tcccctagcg atagagcact
      601 cgatcttccc agaaaaagag gcagaagcag tagcagaaca ggccacacaa tcgcaagtga
      661 ttaacgtcca cacaggtata gggtttctgg accatatgat acatgctctg gccaagcatt
      721 ccggctggtc gctaatcgtt gagtgcattg gtgacttaca catagacgac catcacacca
      781 ctgaagactg cgggattgct ctcggtcaag cttttaaaga ggccctactg gcgcgtggag
      841 taaaaaggtt tggatcagga tttgcgcctt tggatgaggc actttccaga gcggtggtag
      901 atctttcgaa caggccgtac gcagttgtcg aacttggttt gcaaagggag aaagtaggag
      961 atctctcttg cgagatgatc ccgcattttc ttgaaagctt tgcagaggct agcagaatta
     1021 ccctccacgt tgattgtctg cgaggcaaga atgatcatca ccgtagtgag agtgcgttca
     1081 aggctcttgc ggttgccata agagaagcca cctcgcccaa tggtaccaac gatgttccct
     1141 ccaccaaagg tgttcttatg tagtgacacc gattatttaa agctgcagca tacgatatat
     1201 atacatgtgt atatatgtat acctatgaat gtcagtaagt atgtatacga acagtatgat
     1261 actgaagatg acaaggtaat gcatcattct atacgtgtca ttctgaacga ggcgcgcttt
     1321 ccttttttct ttttgctttt tctttttttt tctcttgaac tcgacggatc tatgcggtgt
     1381 gaaataccgc acagatgcgt aaggagaaaa taccgcatca ggaaattgta aacgttaata
     1441 ttttgttaaa attcgcgtta aatttttgtt aaatcagctc attttttaac caataggccg
     1501 aaatcggcaa aatcccttat aaatcaaaag aatagaccga gatagggttg agtgttgttc
     1561 cagtttggaa caagagtcca ctattaaaga acgtggactc caacgtcaaa ggnnnnnnnn
     1621 nnnnnnnnnn nnnnnnnnnn nnnnnnnnnn nnnnnnnnnn ntnnnnnnnn nnnnnnnnnn
     1681 nnnnnnnnnn nnnnnnnnnn nnnnnnnnnn nnnnnnnnnn nnnnnnnnnn nnnnnnnnnn
     1741 nnnnnnnnnn nnngnnnnnn nnnnnnnnnn nnnnnnnnnn nnnnnnnnnn nnnnnnnnnn
     1801 nnnnnnnnnn nnnnnnnnnn nnnnnnnnnn nnnnnnnnnn nnnnnnnnnn nnnnnnnnnn
     1861 nnnnnnnnnn nnnnnnnncg cgccattcgc cattcaggct gcgcaactgt tgggaagggc
     1921 gatcggtgcg ggcctcttcg ctattacgcc agctggcgaa agggggatgt gctgcaaggc
     1981 gattaagttg ggtaacgcca gggttttccc agtcacgacg ttgtaaaacg acggccagtg
     2041 agcgcgcgta atacgactca ctatagggcg aattgggtac cgggcccccc ctcgaggtcg
     2101 acggtatcga taagcttgat atcgaattcc tgcagcccgg gggatccgtt caattaagta
     2161 acaaggactt cttacatatt taaagtttga gaataggtca aggtcatttc gaccccggaa
     2221 cctctaatca ttcgctttac ctcataaaac tgatacgagc ttctgctatc ctgagggaaa
     2281 cttcggcagg aaccagctac tagatggttc gattagtctt tcgcccctat acccaaattc
     2341 gacgatcgat ttgcacgtca gaaccgctac gagcctccac cagagtttcc tctggcttca
     2401 ccctattcag gcatagttca ccatctttcg ggtcccaaca gctatgctct tactcaaatc
     2461 catccgaaga catcaggatc ggtcgattgt gcacctcttg cgaggcccca acctacgttc
     2521 actttcatta cgcgtatggg ttttacaccc aaacactcgc atagacgtta gactccttgg
     2581 tccgtgtttc aagacgggcg gcatataacc attatgccag catccttgac ttacgtcgca
     2641 gtcctcagtc ccagctggca gtattcccac aggctataat acttaccgag gcaagctaca
     2701 ttcctatgga tttatcctgc caccaaaact gatgctggcc cagtgaaatg cgagattccc
     2761 ctacccacaa ggagcagagg gcacaaaaca ccatgtctga tcaaatgccc ttccctttca
     2821 acaatttcac gtactttttc actctctttt caaagttctt ttcatctttc catcactgta
     2881 cttgttcgct atcggtctct cgccaatatt tagctttaga tggaatttac cacccactta
     2941 gagctgcatt cccaaacaac tcgactcttc gaaggcactt tacaaagaac cgcactcctc
     3001 gccacacggg attctcaccc tctatgacgt cctgttccaa ggaacataga caaggaacgg
     3061 ccccaaagtt gccctctcca aattacaact cgggcaccga aggtaccaga tttcaaattt
     3121 gagcttttgc cgcttcactc gccgttacta aggcaatccc ggttggtttc ttttcctccg
     3181 cttattgata tgcttaagtt cagcgggtac tcctacctga tttgaggtca aactgcggcc
     3241 gccaccgcgg tggagctcca gcttttgttc cctttagtga gggttaattg cgcgcttggc
     3301 gtaatcatgg tcatagctgt ttcctgtgtg aaattgttat ccgctcacaa ttccacacaa
     3361 cataggagcc ggaagcataa agtgtaaagc ctggggtgcc taatgagtga ggtaactcac
     3421 attaattgcg ttgcgctcac tgcccgcttt ccagtcggga aacctgtcgt gccagctgca
     3481 ttaatgaatc ggccaacgcg cggggagagg cggtttgcgt attgggcgct cttccgcttc
     3541 ctcgctcact gactcgctgc gctcggtcgt tcggctgcgg cgagcggtat cagctcactc
     3601 aaaggcggta atacggttat ccacagaatc aggggataac gcaggaaaga acatgtgagc
     3661 aaaaggccag caaaaggcca ggaaccgtaa aaaggccgcg ttgctggcgt ttttccatag
     3721 gctccgcccc cctgacgagc atcacaaaaa tcgacgctca agtcagaggt ggcgaaaccc
     3781 gacaggacta taaagatacc aggcgtttcc ccctggaagc tccctcgtgc gctctcctgt
     3841 tccgaccctg ccgcttaccg gatacctgtc cgcctttctc ccttcgggaa gcgtggcgct
     3901 ttctcatagc tcacgctgta ggtatctcag ttcggtgtag gtcgttcgct ccaagctggg
     3961 ctgtgtgcac gaaccccccg ttcagcccga ccgctgcgcc ttatccggta actatcgtct
     4021 tgagtccaac ccggtaagac acgacttatc gccactggca gcagccactg gtaacaggat
     4081 tagcagagcg aggtatgtag gcggtgctac agagttcttg aagtggtggc ctaactacgg
     4141 ctacactaga aggacagtat ttggtatctg cgctctgctg aagccagtta ccttcggaaa
     4201 aagagttggt agctcttgat ccggcaaaca aaccaccgct ggtagcggtg gtttttttgt
     4261 ttgcaagcag cagattacgc gcagaaaaaa aggatctcaa gaagatcctt tgatcttttc
     4321 tacggggtct gacgctcagt ggaacgaaaa ctcacgttaa gggattttgg tcatgagatt
     4381 atcaaaaagg atcttcacct agatcctttt aaattaaaaa tgaagtttta aatcaatcta
     4441 aagtatatat gagtaaactt ggtctgacag ttaccaatgc ttaatcagtg aggcacctat
     4501 ctcagcgatc tgtctatttc gttcatccat agttgcctga ctccccgtcg tgtagataac
     4561 tacgatacgg gagggcttac catctggccc cagtgctgca atgataccgc gagacccacg
     4621 ctcaccggct ccagatttat cagcaataaa ccagccagcc ggaagggccg agcgcagaag
     4681 tggtcctgca actttatccg cctccatcca gtctattaat tgttgccggg aagctagagt
     4741 aagtagttcg ccagttaata gtttgcgcaa cgttgttgcc attgctacag gcatcgtggt
     4801 gtcacgctcg tcgtttggta tggcttcatt cagctccggt tcccaacgat caaggcgagt
     4861 tacatgatcc cccatgttgt gcaaaaaagc ggttagctcc ttcggtcctc cgatcgttgt
     4921 cagaagtaag ttggccgcag tgttatcact catggttatg gcagcactgc ataattctct
     4981 tactgtcatg ccatccgtaa gatgcttttc tgtgactggt gagtactcaa ccaagtcatt
     5041 ctgagaatag tgtatgcggc gaccgagttg ctcttgcccg gcgtcaatac gggataatac
     5101 cgcgccacat agcagaactt taaaagtgct catcattgga aaacgttctt cggggcgaaa
     5161 actctcaagg atcttaccgc tgttgagatc cagttcgatg taacccactc gtgcacccaa
     5221 ctgatcttca gcatctttta ctttcaccag cgtttctggg tgagcaaaaa caggaaggca
     5281 aaatgccgca aaaaagggaa taagggcgac acggaaatgt tgaatactca tactcttcct
     5341 ttttcaatat tattgaagca tttatcaggg ttattgtctc atgagcggat acatatttga
     5401 atgtatttag aaaaataaac aaataggggt tccgcgcaca tttccccgaa aagtgccacc
     5461 tgggtccttt tcatcacgtg ctataaaaat aattataatt taaatttttt aatataaata
     5521 tataaattaa aaatagaaag taaaaaaaga aattaaagaa aaaatagttt ttgttttccg
     5581 aagatgtaaa agactctagg gggatcgcca acaaatacta ccttttatct tgctcttcct
     5641 gctctcaggt attaatgccg aattgtttca tcttgtctgt gtagaagacc acacacgaaa
     5701 atcctgtgat tttacatttt acttatcgtt aatcgaatgt atatctattt aatctgcttt
     5761 tcttgtctaa taaatatata tgtaaagtac gctttttgtt gaaatttttt aaacctttgt
     5821 ttattttttt ttcttcattc cgtaactctt ctaccttctt tatttacttt ctaaaatcca
     5881 aatacaaaac ataaaaataa ataaacacag agtaaattcc caaattattc catcattaaa
     5941 agatacgagg cgcgtgtaag ttacaggcaa gcgatccgtc ctaagaaacc attattatca
     6001 tgacattaac ctataaaaat aggcgtatca cgaggccctt tcgtc
//
