# Supplementary material for: Laboratory evolution and polyploid SCRaMbLE reveal genomic plasticity to synthetic chromosome defects and rearrangements
Source: bioRxiv preprint, doi:10.1101/2022.07.22.501046, version 3 (2022-07-25)
Supplement: Supplementary Files [file 501046_file02.zip › Supplementary Files/File S6. NOG2-GFP fusion constructs.gb]

LOCUS       NOG2_syn-GFP-pRS-416_        7722 bp    DNA     circular UNA 02-NOV-2021
DEFINITION  Restriction Cloning ligation product.
ACCESSION   urn.local...1qh-dshkvgc
VERSION     urn.local...1qh-dshkvgc
KEYWORDS    .
SOURCE      
  ORGANISM  .
FEATURES             Location/Qualifiers
     CDS             417..1217
                     /gene="Ura3"
                     /standard_name="Ura3 CDS"
     misc_feature    complement(1317..1336)
                     /note="Geneious type: primer_bind_reverse"
                     /standard_name="pRS Int-R "
     misc_feature    1483..1789
                     /gene="f1"
                     /standard_name="f1 misc"
     misc_feature    complement(1903..1923)
                     /note="Geneious type: primer_bind_reverse"
                     /standard_name="pRS416R2"
     primer_bind     1951..1967
                     /standard_name="M13_forward20_primer"
     misc_feature    complement(1951..1969)
                     /note="Geneious type: primer_bind_reverse"
                     /standard_name="pRS416R "
     misc_feature    1977..1995
                     /gene="T7 promoter"
                     /standard_name="T7 promoter misc"
     misc_feature    2020..4917
                     /note="Geneious type: Concatenated sequence"
                     /standard_name="NOG2 syn (concatenated sequence 2)"
     misc_feature    <2020..2024
                     /note="Geneious type: Editing History Insertion"
                     /standard_name
     misc_feature    <2020..>2024
                     /gene="MCS"
                     /standard_name="MCS misc"
     regulatory      2025..2267
                     /note="Geneious type: promoter"
                     /standard_name="NOG2 promoter"
     misc_feature    complement(<2025..>4911)
                     /note="Geneious type: chromosome"
                     /standard_name="chr14"
     misc_feature    complement(<2025..2033)
                     /note="Geneious type: motif"
                     /standard_name="CRISPR sites"
     misc_feature    complement(2029..2034)
                     /note="Geneious type: Transcription Factor"
                     /standard_name="GCN4"
     misc_feature    complement(2056..2078)
                     /note="Geneious type: motif"
                     /standard_name="CRISPR sites"
     misc_feature    complement(2080..2102)
                     /note="Geneious type: motif"
                     /standard_name="CRISPR sites"
     misc_feature    complement(2081..2103)
                     /note="Geneious type: motif"
                     /standard_name="CRISPR sites"
     misc_feature    2119..2141
                     /note="Geneious type: motif"
                     /standard_name="CRISPR sites"
     misc_feature    2120..2142
                     /note="Geneious type: motif"
                     /standard_name="CRISPR sites"
     misc_feature    complement(2196..2218)
                     /note="Geneious type: motif"
                     /standard_name="CRISPR sites"
     misc_feature    complement(2197..2219)
                     /note="Geneious type: motif"
                     /standard_name="CRISPR sites"
     misc_feature    complement(2224..2229)
                     /note="Geneious type: Transcription Factor"
                     /standard_name="GCN4"
     misc_feature    2231..2253
                     /note="Geneious type: motif"
                     /standard_name="CRISPR sites"
     misc_feature    2232..2254
                     /note="Geneious type: motif"
                     /standard_name="CRISPR sites"
     misc_feature    2233..2255
                     /note="Geneious type: motif"
                     /standard_name="CRISPR sites"
     misc_feature    2236..2258
                     /note="Geneious type: motif"
                     /standard_name="CRISPR sites"
     misc_feature    complement(2239..2261)
                     /note="Geneious type: motif"
                     /standard_name="CRISPR sites"
     misc_feature    2249..2271
                     /note="Geneious type: motif"
                     /standard_name="CRISPR sites"
     misc_feature    2250..2272
                     /note="Geneious type: motif"
                     /standard_name="CRISPR sites"
     misc_feature    2256..2278
                     /note="Geneious type: motif"
                     /standard_name="CRISPR sites"
     CDS             2268..>3725
                     /standard_name="YNR053C_mRNA_CDS_1"
     gene            2268..>3725
                     /Note="Putative GTPase that associates with pre-60S
                     ribosomal subunits in the nucleolus and is required for
                     their nuclear export and maturation"
                     /gene="NOG2"
                     /standard_name="YNR053C"
     mRNA            2268..>3725
                     /standard_name="YNR053C_mRNA"
     misc_feature    2289..2311
                     /note="Geneious type: motif"
                     /standard_name="CRISPR sites"
     misc_feature    2304..2326
                     /note="Geneious type: motif"
                     /standard_name="CRISPR sites"
     misc_feature    complement(2317..2339)
                     /note="Geneious type: motif"
                     /standard_name="CRISPR sites"
     misc_feature    2321..2343
                     /note="Geneious type: motif"
                     /standard_name="CRISPR sites"
     misc_feature    2322..2344
                     /note="Geneious type: motif"
                     /standard_name="CRISPR sites"
     misc_feature    complement(2365..2387)
                     /note="Geneious type: motif"
                     /standard_name="CRISPR sites"
     misc_feature    complement(2371..2376)
                     /note="Geneious type: Transcription Factor"
                     /standard_name="GCN4"
     misc_feature    2379..2401
                     /note="Geneious type: motif"
                     /standard_name="CRISPR sites"
     misc_feature    2380..2402
                     /note="Geneious type: motif"
                     /standard_name="CRISPR sites"
     misc_feature    complement(2381..2403)
                     /note="Geneious type: motif"
                     /standard_name="CRISPR sites"
     misc_feature    2384..2406
                     /note="Geneious type: motif"
                     /standard_name="CRISPR sites"
     misc_feature    2392..2414
                     /note="Geneious type: motif"
                     /standard_name="CRISPR sites"
     misc_feature    2403..2425
                     /note="Geneious type: motif"
                     /standard_name="CRISPR sites"
     misc_feature    2416..2438
                     /note="Geneious type: motif"
                     /standard_name="CRISPR sites"
     misc_feature    2417..2439
                     /note="Geneious type: motif"
                     /standard_name="CRISPR sites"
     misc_feature    2432..2454
                     /note="Geneious type: motif"
                     /standard_name="CRISPR sites"
     misc_feature    complement(2440..2462)
                     /note="Geneious type: motif"
                     /standard_name="CRISPR sites"
     misc_feature    2447..2469
                     /note="Geneious type: motif"
                     /standard_name="CRISPR sites"
     misc_feature    complement(2450..2472)
                     /note="Geneious type: motif"
                     /standard_name="CRISPR sites"
     misc_feature    2455..2477
                     /note="Geneious type: motif"
                     /standard_name="CRISPR sites"
     misc_feature    2456..2478
                     /note="Geneious type: motif"
                     /standard_name="CRISPR sites"
     misc_feature    complement(2458..2480)
                     /note="Geneious type: motif"
                     /standard_name="CRISPR sites"
     misc_feature    complement(2466..2488)
                     /note="Geneious type: motif"
                     /standard_name="CRISPR sites"
     misc_feature    2476..2498
                     /note="Geneious type: motif"
                     /standard_name="CRISPR sites"
     misc_feature    complement(2480..2502)
                     /note="Geneious type: motif"
                     /standard_name="CRISPR sites"
     misc_feature    2481..2503
                     /note="Geneious type: motif"
                     /standard_name="CRISPR sites"
     misc_feature    complement(2484..2506)
                     /note="Geneious type: motif"
                     /standard_name="CRISPR sites"
     misc_feature    2504..2526
                     /note="Geneious type: motif"
                     /standard_name="CRISPR sites"
     misc_feature    2534..2556
                     /note="Geneious type: motif"
                     /standard_name="CRISPR sites"
     misc_feature    2535..2557
                     /note="Geneious type: motif"
                     /standard_name="CRISPR sites"
     misc_feature    complement(2563..2585)
                     /note="Geneious type: motif"
                     /standard_name="CRISPR sites"
     misc_feature    complement(2564..2586)
                     /note="Geneious type: motif"
                     /standard_name="CRISPR sites"
     misc_feature    2600..2622
                     /note="Geneious type: motif"
                     /standard_name="CRISPR sites"
     misc_feature    complement(2607..2629)
                     /note="Geneious type: motif"
                     /standard_name="CRISPR sites"
     misc_feature    complement(2608..2630)
                     /note="Geneious type: motif"
                     /standard_name="CRISPR sites"
     misc_feature    2609..2631
                     /note="Geneious type: motif"
                     /standard_name="CRISPR sites"
     misc_feature    2642..2664
                     /note="Geneious type: motif"
                     /standard_name="CRISPR sites"
     misc_feature    complement(2644..2666)
                     /note="Geneious type: motif"
                     /standard_name="CRISPR sites"
     misc_feature    complement(2645..2667)
                     /note="Geneious type: motif"
                     /standard_name="CRISPR sites"
     misc_feature    complement(2646..2668)
                     /note="Geneious type: motif"
                     /standard_name="CRISPR sites"
     misc_feature    complement(2653..2675)
                     /note="Geneious type: motif"
                     /standard_name="CRISPR sites"
     misc_feature    complement(2668..2690)
                     /note="Geneious type: motif"
                     /standard_name="CRISPR sites"
     misc_feature    2670..2692
                     /note="Geneious type: motif"
                     /standard_name="CRISPR sites"
     misc_feature    2671..2693
                     /note="Geneious type: motif"
                     /standard_name="CRISPR sites"
     misc_feature    complement(2694..2716)
                     /note="Geneious type: motif"
                     /standard_name="CRISPR sites"
     misc_feature    complement(2695..2717)
                     /note="Geneious type: motif"
                     /standard_name="CRISPR sites"
     misc_feature    complement(2701..2723)
                     /note="Geneious type: motif"
                     /standard_name="CRISPR sites"
     misc_feature    complement(2702..2724)
                     /note="Geneious type: motif"
                     /standard_name="CRISPR sites"
     misc_feature    complement(2715..2737)
                     /note="Geneious type: motif"
                     /standard_name="CRISPR sites"
     misc_feature    2720..2742
                     /note="Geneious type: motif"
                     /standard_name="CRISPR sites"
     misc_feature    2726..2748
                     /note="Geneious type: motif"
                     /standard_name="CRISPR sites"
     misc_feature    complement(2731..2753)
                     /note="Geneious type: motif"
                     /standard_name="CRISPR sites"
     misc_feature    2732..2754
                     /note="Geneious type: motif"
                     /standard_name="CRISPR sites"
     misc_feature    2762..2784
                     /note="Geneious type: motif"
                     /standard_name="CRISPR sites"
     misc_feature    complement(2773..2795)
                     /note="Geneious type: motif"
                     /standard_name="CRISPR sites"
     misc_feature    2790..2812
                     /note="Geneious type: motif"
                     /standard_name="CRISPR sites"
     misc_feature    2798..2820
                     /note="Geneious type: motif"
                     /standard_name="CRISPR sites"
     misc_feature    2799..2821
                     /note="Geneious type: motif"
                     /standard_name="CRISPR sites"
     misc_feature    2800..2822
                     /note="Geneious type: motif"
                     /standard_name="CRISPR sites"
     misc_feature    complement(2803..2825)
                     /note="Geneious type: motif"
                     /standard_name="CRISPR sites"
     misc_feature    2807..2829
                     /note="Geneious type: motif"
                     /standard_name="CRISPR sites"
     misc_feature    2823..2845
                     /note="Geneious type: motif"
                     /standard_name="CRISPR sites"
     misc_feature    2824..2846
                     /note="Geneious type: motif"
                     /standard_name="CRISPR sites"
     misc_feature    complement(2825..2847)
                     /note="Geneious type: motif"
                     /standard_name="CRISPR sites"
     misc_feature    2827..2849
                     /note="Geneious type: motif"
                     /standard_name="CRISPR sites"
     misc_feature    complement(2851..2873)
                     /note="Geneious type: motif"
                     /standard_name="CRISPR sites"
     misc_feature    complement(2854..2876)
                     /note="Geneious type: motif"
                     /standard_name="CRISPR sites"
     misc_feature    2861..2883
                     /note="Geneious type: motif"
                     /standard_name="CRISPR sites"
     misc_feature    2862..2884
                     /note="Geneious type: motif"
                     /standard_name="CRISPR sites"
     misc_feature    2881..2903
                     /note="Geneious type: motif"
                     /standard_name="CRISPR sites"
     misc_feature    complement(2890..2912)
                     /note="Geneious type: motif"
                     /standard_name="CRISPR sites"
     misc_feature    complement(2910..2915)
                     /note="Geneious type: Transcription Factor"
                     /standard_name="GAL4"
     misc_feature    2918..2940
                     /note="Geneious type: motif"
                     /standard_name="CRISPR sites"
     misc_feature    2941..2963
                     /note="Geneious type: motif"
                     /standard_name="CRISPR sites"
     misc_feature    2942..2964
                     /note="Geneious type: motif"
                     /standard_name="CRISPR sites"
     misc_feature    2951..2973
                     /note="Geneious type: motif"
                     /standard_name="CRISPR sites"
     misc_feature    2952..2974
                     /note="Geneious type: motif"
                     /standard_name="CRISPR sites"
     misc_feature    complement(2967..2989)
                     /note="Geneious type: motif"
                     /standard_name="CRISPR sites"
     misc_feature    2972..2994
                     /note="Geneious type: motif"
                     /standard_name="CRISPR sites"
     misc_feature    complement(2977..2999)
                     /note="Geneious type: motif"
                     /standard_name="CRISPR sites"
     misc_feature    complement(2978..3000)
                     /note="Geneious type: motif"
                     /standard_name="CRISPR sites"
     misc_feature    complement(2989..3011)
                     /note="Geneious type: motif"
                     /standard_name="CRISPR sites"
     misc_feature    2990..3012
                     /note="Geneious type: motif"
                     /standard_name="CRISPR sites"
     misc_feature    complement(3018..3040)
                     /note="Geneious type: motif"
                     /standard_name="CRISPR sites"
     misc_feature    3038..3060
                     /note="Geneious type: motif"
                     /standard_name="CRISPR sites"
     misc_feature    3049..3071
                     /note="Geneious type: motif"
                     /standard_name="CRISPR sites"
     misc_feature    3050..3072
                     /note="Geneious type: motif"
                     /standard_name="CRISPR sites"
     misc_feature    complement(3063..3085)
                     /note="Geneious type: motif"
                     /standard_name="CRISPR sites"
     misc_feature    3064..3086
                     /note="Geneious type: motif"
                     /standard_name="CRISPR sites"
     misc_feature    3065..3087
                     /note="Geneious type: motif"
                     /standard_name="CRISPR sites"
     misc_feature    complement(3067..3089)
                     /note="Geneious type: motif"
                     /standard_name="CRISPR sites"
     misc_feature    complement(3077..3078)
                     /note="Geneious type: deletion"
                     /standard_name="YNR053C_mRNA_intron_deletion"
     misc_feature    3083..3105
                     /note="Geneious type: motif"
                     /standard_name="CRISPR sites"
     misc_feature    3098..3120
                     /note="Geneious type: motif"
                     /standard_name="CRISPR sites"
     misc_feature    complement(3111..3133)
                     /note="Geneious type: motif"
                     /standard_name="CRISPR sites"
     misc_feature    3129..3151
                     /note="Geneious type: motif"
                     /standard_name="CRISPR sites"
     misc_feature    3135..3157
                     /note="Geneious type: motif"
                     /standard_name="CRISPR sites"
     misc_feature    complement(3139..3161)
                     /note="Geneious type: motif"
                     /standard_name="CRISPR sites"
     misc_feature    3201..3223
                     /note="Geneious type: motif"
                     /standard_name="CRISPR sites"
     misc_feature    3202..3224
                     /note="Geneious type: motif"
                     /standard_name="CRISPR sites"
     misc_feature    3210..3232
                     /note="Geneious type: motif"
                     /standard_name="CRISPR sites"
     misc_feature    3225..3247
                     /note="Geneious type: motif"
                     /standard_name="CRISPR sites"
     misc_feature    complement(3237..3259)
                     /note="Geneious type: motif"
                     /standard_name="CRISPR sites"
     misc_feature    complement(3256..3278)
                     /note="Geneious type: motif"
                     /standard_name="CRISPR sites"
     misc_feature    3263..3285
                     /note="Geneious type: motif"
                     /standard_name="CRISPR sites"
     misc_feature    3288..3310
                     /note="Geneious type: motif"
                     /standard_name="CRISPR sites"
     misc_feature    3299..3321
                     /note="Geneious type: motif"
                     /standard_name="CRISPR sites"
     misc_feature    complement(3300..3322)
                     /note="Geneious type: motif"
                     /standard_name="CRISPR sites"
     misc_feature    3304..3326
                     /note="Geneious type: motif"
                     /standard_name="CRISPR sites"
     misc_feature    complement(3305..3327)
                     /note="Geneious type: motif"
                     /standard_name="CRISPR sites"
     misc_feature    complement(3306..3328)
                     /note="Geneious type: motif"
                     /standard_name="CRISPR sites"
     misc_feature    3351..3373
                     /note="Geneious type: motif"
                     /standard_name="CRISPR sites"
     misc_feature    complement(3369..3391)
                     /note="Geneious type: motif"
                     /standard_name="CRISPR sites"
     misc_feature    complement(3381..3403)
                     /note="Geneious type: motif"
                     /standard_name="CRISPR sites"
     misc_feature    complement(3384..3406)
                     /note="Geneious type: motif"
                     /standard_name="CRISPR sites"
     misc_feature    complement(3400..3422)
                     /note="Geneious type: motif"
                     /standard_name="CRISPR sites"
     misc_feature    3402..3424
                     /note="Geneious type: motif"
                     /standard_name="CRISPR sites"
     misc_feature    3450..3472
                     /note="Geneious type: motif"
                     /standard_name="CRISPR sites"
     misc_feature    complement(3452..3474)
                     /note="Geneious type: motif"
                     /standard_name="CRISPR sites"
     misc_feature    complement(3453..3475)
                     /note="Geneious type: motif"
                     /standard_name="CRISPR sites"
     misc_feature    complement(3468..3490)
                     /note="Geneious type: motif"
                     /standard_name="CRISPR sites"
     misc_feature    3470..3492
                     /note="Geneious type: motif"
                     /standard_name="CRISPR sites"
     misc_feature    3482..3504
                     /note="Geneious type: motif"
                     /standard_name="CRISPR sites"
     misc_feature    3504..3526
                     /note="Geneious type: motif"
                     /standard_name="CRISPR sites"
     misc_feature    3508..3530
                     /note="Geneious type: motif"
                     /standard_name="CRISPR sites"
     misc_feature    3512..3534
                     /note="Geneious type: motif"
                     /standard_name="CRISPR sites"
     misc_feature    3521..3543
                     /note="Geneious type: motif"
                     /standard_name="CRISPR sites"
     misc_feature    complement(3538..3560)
                     /note="Geneious type: motif"
                     /standard_name="CRISPR sites"
     misc_feature    3539..3561
                     /note="Geneious type: motif"
                     /standard_name="CRISPR sites"
     misc_feature    3544..3566
                     /note="Geneious type: motif"
                     /standard_name="CRISPR sites"
     misc_feature    3552..3574
                     /note="Geneious type: motif"
                     /standard_name="CRISPR sites"
     misc_feature    3566..3588
                     /note="Geneious type: motif"
                     /standard_name="CRISPR sites"
     misc_feature    3567..3589
                     /note="Geneious type: motif"
                     /standard_name="CRISPR sites"
     misc_feature    3570..3592
                     /note="Geneious type: motif"
                     /standard_name="CRISPR sites"
     misc_feature    3588..3610
                     /note="Geneious type: motif"
                     /standard_name="CRISPR sites"
     misc_feature    complement(3597..3619)
                     /note="Geneious type: motif"
                     /standard_name="CRISPR sites"
     misc_feature    3624..3646
                     /note="Geneious type: motif"
                     /standard_name="CRISPR sites"
     misc_feature    3637..3659
                     /note="Geneious type: motif"
                     /standard_name="CRISPR sites"
     misc_feature    complement(3653..3675)
                     /note="Geneious type: motif"
                     /standard_name="CRISPR sites"
     misc_feature    complement(3654..3676)
                     /note="Geneious type: motif"
                     /standard_name="CRISPR sites"
     misc_feature    3659..3681
                     /note="Geneious type: motif"
                     /standard_name="CRISPR sites"
     misc_feature    3663..3685
                     /note="Geneious type: motif"
                     /standard_name="CRISPR sites"
     misc_feature    3664..3686
                     /note="Geneious type: motif"
                     /standard_name="CRISPR sites"
     misc_feature    complement(3665..3687)
                     /note="Geneious type: motif"
                     /standard_name="CRISPR sites"
     misc_feature    3665..3687
                     /note="Geneious type: motif"
                     /standard_name="CRISPR sites"
     misc_feature    complement(3669..3691)
                     /note="Geneious type: motif"
                     /standard_name="CRISPR sites"
     misc_feature    complement(3672..3694)
                     /note="Geneious type: motif"
                     /standard_name="CRISPR sites"
     misc_feature    complement(3696..3718)
                     /note="Geneious type: motif"
                     /standard_name="CRISPR sites"
     misc_feature    3701..3723
                     /note="Geneious type: motif"
                     /standard_name="CRISPR sites"
     source          complement(<3726..>4439)
                     /organism="Expression vector p413-TR-SSRE-GFP"
                     /mol_type="other DNA"
                     /db_xref="taxon:356369"
     CDS             <3726..4439
                     /note="codon-optimized GFP containing S65G and S72A
                     mutations; similar to GenBank Accession Number U73901"
                     /codon_start=1
                     /product="yEGFP3"
                     /protein_id="ABB83382.1"
                     /db_xref="GI:82569486"
                     /standard_name="yEGFP3 CDS"
     misc_feature    3729..3751
                     /note="Geneious type: motif"
                     /standard_name="CRISPR sites"
     misc_feature    3746..3768
                     /note="Geneious type: motif"
                     /standard_name="CRISPR sites"
     misc_feature    complement(3758..3780)
                     /note="Geneious type: motif"
                     /standard_name="CRISPR sites"
     misc_feature    3759..3781
                     /note="Geneious type: motif"
                     /standard_name="CRISPR sites"
     misc_feature    complement(3759..3781)
                     /note="Geneious type: motif"
                     /standard_name="CRISPR sites"
     misc_feature    3771..3793
                     /note="Geneious type: motif"
                     /standard_name="CRISPR sites"
     misc_feature    3792..3814
                     /note="Geneious type: motif"
                     /standard_name="CRISPR sites"
     misc_feature    3798..3820
                     /note="Geneious type: motif"
                     /standard_name="CRISPR sites"
     misc_feature    3804..3826
                     /note="Geneious type: motif"
                     /standard_name="CRISPR sites"
     misc_feature    complement(3811..3833)
                     /note="Geneious type: motif"
                     /standard_name="CRISPR sites"
     misc_feature    3819..3841
                     /note="Geneious type: motif"
                     /standard_name="CRISPR sites"
     misc_feature    complement(3850..3872)
                     /note="Geneious type: motif"
                     /standard_name="CRISPR sites"
     misc_feature    3852..3874
                     /note="Geneious type: motif"
                     /standard_name="CRISPR sites"
     misc_feature    3871..3893
                     /note="Geneious type: motif"
                     /standard_name="CRISPR sites"
     misc_feature    complement(3882..3904)
                     /note="Geneious type: motif"
                     /standard_name="CRISPR sites"
     misc_feature    complement(3888..3910)
                     /note="Geneious type: motif"
                     /standard_name="CRISPR sites"
     misc_feature    3894..3916
                     /note="Geneious type: motif"
                     /standard_name="CRISPR sites"
     misc_feature    complement(3894..3916)
                     /note="Geneious type: motif"
                     /standard_name="CRISPR sites"
     misc_feature    complement(3898..3920)
                     /note="Geneious type: motif"
                     /standard_name="CRISPR sites"
     misc_feature    3900..3922
                     /note="Geneious type: motif"
                     /standard_name="CRISPR sites"
     misc_feature    complement(3944..3966)
                     /note="Geneious type: motif"
                     /standard_name="CRISPR sites"
     misc_feature    complement(3945..3967)
                     /note="Geneious type: motif"
                     /standard_name="CRISPR sites"
     misc_feature    3972..3994
                     /note="Geneious type: motif"
                     /standard_name="CRISPR sites"
     misc_feature    complement(3982..4004)
                     /note="Geneious type: motif"
                     /standard_name="CRISPR sites"
     misc_feature    complement(3987..4009)
                     /note="Geneious type: motif"
                     /standard_name="CRISPR sites"
     misc_feature    4011..4033
                     /note="Geneious type: motif"
                     /standard_name="CRISPR sites"
     misc_feature    complement(4045..4067)
                     /note="Geneious type: motif"
                     /standard_name="CRISPR sites"
     misc_feature    4047..4069
                     /note="Geneious type: motif"
                     /standard_name="CRISPR sites"
     misc_feature    complement(4075..4097)
                     /note="Geneious type: motif"
                     /standard_name="CRISPR sites"
     misc_feature    4080..4102
                     /note="Geneious type: motif"
                     /standard_name="CRISPR sites"
     misc_feature    4101..4123
                     /note="Geneious type: motif"
                     /standard_name="CRISPR sites"
     misc_feature    4113..4135
                     /note="Geneious type: motif"
                     /standard_name="CRISPR sites"
     misc_feature    4124..4146
                     /note="Geneious type: motif"
                     /standard_name="CRISPR sites"
     misc_feature    4160..4182
                     /note="Geneious type: motif"
                     /standard_name="CRISPR sites"
     misc_feature    4179..4201
                     /note="Geneious type: motif"
                     /standard_name="CRISPR sites"
     misc_feature    4221..4243
                     /note="Geneious type: motif"
                     /standard_name="CRISPR sites"
     misc_feature    complement(4262..4284)
                     /note="Geneious type: motif"
                     /standard_name="CRISPR sites"
     misc_feature    4266..4288
                     /note="Geneious type: motif"
                     /standard_name="CRISPR sites"
     misc_feature    4272..4294
                     /note="Geneious type: motif"
                     /standard_name="CRISPR sites"
     misc_feature    complement(4281..4303)
                     /note="Geneious type: motif"
                     /standard_name="CRISPR sites"
     misc_feature    complement(4296..4318)
                     /note="Geneious type: motif"
                     /standard_name="CRISPR sites"
     misc_feature    complement(4308..4330)
                     /note="Geneious type: motif"
                     /standard_name="CRISPR sites"
     misc_feature    complement(4316..4338)
                     /note="Geneious type: motif"
                     /standard_name="CRISPR sites"
     misc_feature    complement(4327..4349)
                     /note="Geneious type: motif"
                     /standard_name="CRISPR sites"
     misc_feature    complement(4339..4361)
                     /note="Geneious type: motif"
                     /standard_name="CRISPR sites"
     misc_feature    complement(4345..4367)
                     /note="Geneious type: motif"
                     /standard_name="CRISPR sites"
     misc_feature    complement(4353..4375)
                     /note="Geneious type: motif"
                     /standard_name="CRISPR sites"
     misc_feature    4355..4377
                     /note="Geneious type: motif"
                     /standard_name="CRISPR sites"
     misc_feature    complement(4370..4392)
                     /note="Geneious type: motif"
                     /standard_name="CRISPR sites"
     misc_feature    4383..4405
                     /note="Geneious type: motif"
                     /standard_name="CRISPR sites"
     misc_feature    4395..4417
                     /note="Geneious type: motif"
                     /standard_name="CRISPR sites"
     misc_feature    4400..4422
                     /note="Geneious type: motif"
                     /standard_name="CRISPR sites"
     misc_feature    complement(4411..4433)
                     /note="Geneious type: motif"
                     /standard_name="CRISPR sites"
     misc_feature    complement(4412..4434)
                     /note="Geneious type: motif"
                     /standard_name="CRISPR sites"
     misc_feature    4419..>4439
                     /note="Geneious type: motif"
                     /standard_name="CRISPR sites"
     regulatory      4440..4911
                     /note="Geneious type: terminator"
                     /standard_name="NOG2 terminator"
     misc_feature    complement(4456..4478)
                     /note="Geneious type: motif"
                     /standard_name="CRISPR sites"
     misc_feature    4517..4539
                     /note="Geneious type: motif"
                     /standard_name="CRISPR sites"
     misc_feature    complement(4532..4537)
                     /note="Geneious type: Transcription Factor"
                     /standard_name="GAL4"
     misc_feature    4533..4555
                     /note="Geneious type: motif"
                     /standard_name="CRISPR sites"
     misc_feature    4534..4556
                     /note="Geneious type: motif"
                     /standard_name="CRISPR sites"
     misc_feature    4535..4557
                     /note="Geneious type: motif"
                     /standard_name="CRISPR sites"
     misc_feature    4550..4572
                     /note="Geneious type: motif"
                     /standard_name="CRISPR sites"
     misc_feature    4551..4573
                     /note="Geneious type: motif"
                     /standard_name="CRISPR sites"
     misc_feature    complement(4585..4590)
                     /note="Geneious type: Transcription Factor"
                     /standard_name="TBP"
     misc_feature    4602..4624
                     /note="Geneious type: motif"
                     /standard_name="CRISPR sites"
     misc_feature    complement(4603..4625)
                     /note="Geneious type: motif"
                     /standard_name="CRISPR sites"
     misc_feature    4632..4654
                     /note="Geneious type: motif"
                     /standard_name="CRISPR sites"
     misc_feature    complement(4636..4658)
                     /note="Geneious type: motif"
                     /standard_name="CRISPR sites"
     misc_feature    complement(4637..4659)
                     /note="Geneious type: motif"
                     /standard_name="CRISPR sites"
     misc_feature    4663..4685
                     /note="Geneious type: motif"
                     /standard_name="CRISPR sites"
     misc_feature    complement(4669..4691)
                     /note="Geneious type: motif"
                     /standard_name="CRISPR sites"
     misc_feature    4670..4692
                     /note="Geneious type: motif"
                     /standard_name="CRISPR sites"
     misc_feature    complement(4678..4700)
                     /note="Geneious type: motif"
                     /standard_name="CRISPR sites"
     misc_feature    complement(4694..4716)
                     /note="Geneious type: motif"
                     /standard_name="CRISPR sites"
     misc_feature    complement(4699..4721)
                     /note="Geneious type: motif"
                     /standard_name="CRISPR sites"
     misc_feature    complement(4700..4722)
                     /note="Geneious type: motif"
                     /standard_name="CRISPR sites"
     misc_feature    4801..4823
                     /note="Geneious type: motif"
                     /standard_name="CRISPR sites"
     misc_feature    4802..4824
                     /note="Geneious type: motif"
                     /standard_name="CRISPR sites"
     misc_feature    4823..4845
                     /note="Geneious type: motif"
                     /standard_name="CRISPR sites"
     misc_feature    complement(4828..4850)
                     /note="Geneious type: motif"
                     /standard_name="CRISPR sites"
     misc_feature    4849..4871
                     /note="Geneious type: motif"
                     /standard_name="CRISPR sites"
     misc_feature    4876..4898
                     /note="Geneious type: motif"
                     /standard_name="CRISPR sites"
     misc_feature    4877..4899
                     /note="Geneious type: motif"
                     /standard_name="CRISPR sites"
     misc_feature    complement(4881..4886)
                     /note="Geneious type: Transcription Factor"
                     /standard_name="TBP"
     misc_feature    4886..4908
                     /note="Geneious type: motif"
                     /standard_name="CRISPR sites"
     misc_feature    complement(4889..4894)
                     /note="Geneious type: Transcription Factor"
                     /standard_name="TBP"
     misc_feature    4912..>4917
                     /note="Geneious type: Editing History Insertion"
                     /standard_name
     misc_feature    <4912..>4917
                     /gene="MCS"
                     /standard_name="MCS misc"
     misc_feature    4914..2023
                     /note="Geneious type: Concatenated sequence"
                     /standard_name="pRS-416 (modified) (concatenated sequence
                     1)"
     misc_feature    complement(4947..4966)
                     /gene="T3 promoter"
                     /standard_name="T3 promoter misc"
     primer_bind     4983..5001
                     /standard_name="pRS416F"
     misc_feature    complement(4983..5001)
                     /note="Geneious type: primer_bind_reverse"
                     /standard_name="M13_reverse_primer"
     primer_bind     5012..5031
                     /standard_name="pRS416F2"
     misc_feature    5374..5993
                     /gene="pBR322"
                     /standard_name="pBR322 misc"
     misc_feature    6148..7008
                     /gene="AmpR"
                     /standard_name="AmpR misc"
     misc_feature    7050..7078
                     /gene="AmpR promoter"
                     /standard_name="AmpR promoter misc"
     misc_feature    7140..7658
                     /gene="CEN6/ARS4"
                     /standard_name="CEN6/ARS4 misc"
     primer_bind     7665..7687
                     /standard_name="pRS Int-F"
ORIGIN      
        1 tcgcgcgttt cggtgatgac ggtgaaaacc tctgacacat gcagctcccg gagacggtca
       61 cagcttgtct gtaagcggat gccgggagca gacaagcccg tcagggcgcg tcagcgggtg
      121 ttggcgggtg tcggggctgg cttaactatg cggcatcaga gcagattgta ctgagagtgc
      181 accataccac agcttttcaa ttcaattcat catttttttt ttattctttt ttttgatttc
      241 ggtttctttg aaattttttt gattcggtaa tctccgaaca gaaggaagaa cgaaggaagg
      301 agcacagact tagattggta tatatacgca tatgtagtgt tgaagaaaca tgaaattgcc
      361 cagtattctt aacccaactg cacagaacaa aaacctgcag gaaacgaaga taaatcatgt
      421 cgaaagctac atataaggaa cgtgctgcta ctcatcctag tcctgttgct gccaagctat
      481 ttaatatcat gcacgaaaag caaacaaact tgtgtgcttc attggatgtt cgtaccacca
      541 aggaattact ggagttagtt gaagcattag gtcccaaaat ttgtttacta aaaacacatg
      601 tggatatctt gactgatttt tccatggagg gcacagttaa gccgctaaag gcattatccg
      661 ccaagtacaa ttttttactc ttcgaagaca gaaaatttgc tgacattggt aatacagtca
      721 aattgcagta ctctgcgggt gtatacagaa tagcagaatg ggcagacatt acgaatgcac
      781 acggtgtggt gggcccaggt attgttagcg gtttgaagca ggcggcagaa gaagtaacaa
      841 aggaacctag aggccttttg atgttagcag aattgtcatg caagggctcc ctatctactg
      901 gagaatatac taagggtact gttgacattg cgaagagcga caaagatttt gttatcggct
      961 ttattgctca aagagacatg ggtggaagag atgaaggtta cgattggttg attatgacac
     1021 ccggtgtggg tttagatgac aagggagacg cattgggtca acagtataga accgtggatg
     1081 atgtggtctc tacaggatct gacattatta ttgttggaag aggactattt gcaaagggaa
     1141 gggatgctaa ggtagagggt gaacgttaca gaaaagcagg ctgggaagca tatttgagaa
     1201 gatgcggcca gcaaaactaa aaaactgtat tataagtaaa tgcatgtata ctaaactcac
     1261 aaattagagc ttcaatttaa ttatatcagt tattacccta tgcggtgtga aataccgcac
     1321 agatgcgtaa ggagaaaata ccgcatcagg aaattgtaaa cgttaatatt ttgttaaaat
     1381 tcgcgttaaa tttttgttaa atcagctcat tttttaacca ataggccgaa atcggcaaaa
     1441 tcccttataa atcaaaagaa tagaccgaga tagggttgag tgttgttcca gtttggaaca
     1501 agagtccact attaaagaac gtggactcca acgtcaaagg nnnnnnnnnn nnnnnnnnnn
     1561 nnnnnnnnnn nnnnnnnnnn nnnnnnnnnt nnnnnnnnnn nnnnnnnnnn nnnnnnnnnn
     1621 nnnnnnnnnn nnnnnnnnnn nnnnnnnnnn nnnnnnnnnn nnnnnnnnnn nnnnnnnnnn
     1681 ngnnnnnnnn nnnnnnnnnn nnnnnnnnnn nnnnnnnnnn nnnnnnnnnn nnnnnnnnnn
     1741 nnnnnnnnnn nnnnnnnnnn nnnnnnnnnn nnnnnnnnnn nnnnnnnnnn nnnnnnnnnn
     1801 nnnnnncgcg ccattcgcca ttcaggctgc gcaactgttg ggaagggcga tcggtgcggg
     1861 cctcttcgct attacgccag ctggcgaaag ggggatgtgc tgcaaggcga ttaagttggg
     1921 taacgccagg gttttcccag tcacgacgtt gtaaaacgac ggccagtgag cgcgcgtaat
     1981 acgactcact atagggcgaa ttgggtaccg ggccccccct cgagtataga atcaataaca
     2041 aatatataaa cacaacctgt catttagcac gtttttttgc ccgatgctca tcgcaaaaat
     2101 ttttcgcttg aagaaaaatt tttcactttt cttctttttg ggcatataaa gaagcgtaga
     2161 atatataaaa gatatttact acttgttagt actttccctt aagtgttaac tttgaagatc
     2221 tgttgacttg cagcaaaacc actaaatatc aggggaggaa taatacaatg ggtactggta
     2281 agaaagagaa atctagacgt attcgtgaag gtgacaccaa agatggtaat cttcgtgtga
     2341 agggtgaaaa tttctacaga gactccaaga gagtcaaatt cctgaatatg tacactagtg
     2401 ggaaggagat caggaataag aaaggtaatt taattagggc cgcttctttc caggactcca
     2461 caataccgga tgcgagggtc caaccagatc gtcgttggtt cggtaacaca agagtgatat
     2521 ctcaggacgc actgcagcat ttcagaagtg cattgggtga aacccaaaaa gatacatatc
     2581 aagttcttct gagaagaaat aagcttccca tgtcattgtt ggaagaaaag gacgcagatg
     2641 aatccccaaa agccagaatt ttggataccg aaagttatgc tgatgcgttt gggcccaaag
     2701 cccaaagaaa gagaccacgt cttgctgcat ccaatctaga ggacttggtc aaggctacaa
     2761 atgaagacat taccaagtat gaggaaaagc aagtcttaga tgccacatta ggactaatgg
     2821 ggaaccagga agacaaagaa aatgggtgga cctccgcagc aaaagaagct attttcagta
     2881 agggtcaatc caaacgtatt tggaacgaat tatataaagt catcgattcg tctgacgtgg
     2941 taatacatgt tctagatgca agggatccat tgggtacccg ttgtaagtcc gtggaagagt
     3001 atatgaagaa ggaaacacca cacaagcatt taatttatgt tcttaataag tgtgatttgg
     3061 tacctacctg ggttgcagca gcttgggtca aacatttgtc aaaggaacgt ccaactttgg
     3121 cgtttcacgc atctattacc aactctttcg gtaaaggttc gttaattcag ttgctacgtc
     3181 agttctcaca gttgcatact gatagaaagc aaatatctgt agggtttatc ggctatccaa
     3241 acactggtaa atcgtccatc attaacacat tgagaaagaa aaaggtgtgt caagttgcac
     3301 caatccctgg tgaaactaag gtctggcaat atattactct tatgaaaaga atttttttga
     3361 ttgattgtcc aggtattgtg ccgccttcta gtaaagactc cgaagaagac attttattca
     3421 gaggtgttgt cagagtcgaa cacgtcacac acccagaaca atatattcca ggtgttttaa
     3481 aacgttgtca ggtaaagcac ttggaaagaa cttacgagat ctcaggatgg aaggatgcca
     3541 cggagtttat tgaaattctg gcaaggaaac aaggtagatt actgaagggt ggtgagcctg
     3601 atgagtctgg tgtttctaag caaatattga atgattttaa tagaggtaaa atcccttggt
     3661 tcgtccttcc acctgaaaag gaaggggaag aaaaaccaaa gaagaaagaa gttgagaaga
     3721 cggcatctaa aggtgaagaa ttattcactg gtgttgtccc aattttggtt gaattagatg
     3781 gtgatgttaa tggtcacaaa ttttctgtct ccggtgaagg tgaaggtgat gctacttacg
     3841 gtaaattgac cttaaaattt atttgtacta ctggtaaatt gccagttcca tggccaacct
     3901 tagtcactac tttcggttat ggtgttcaat gttttgcgag atacccagat catatgaaac
     3961 aacatgactt tttcaagtct gccatgccag aaggttatgt tcaagaaaga actatttttt
     4021 tcaaagatga cggtaactac aagaccagag ctgaagtcaa gtttgaaggt gataccttag
     4081 ttaatagaat cgaattaaaa ggtattgatt ttaaagaaga tggtaacatt ttaggtcaca
     4141 aattggaata caactataac tctcacaatg tttacatcat ggctgacaaa caaaagaatg
     4201 gtatcaaagt taacttcaaa attagacaca acattgaaga tggttctgtt caattagctg
     4261 accattatca acaaaatact ccaattggtg atggtccagt cttgttacca gacaaccatt
     4321 acttatccac tcaatctgcc ttatccaaag atccaaacga aaagagagac cacatggtct
     4381 tgttagaatt tgttactgct gctggtatta cccatggtat ggatgaattg tacaaataaa
     4441 ggtaaaaacg gacaaccggt gtataatatt aatttaagat tacaagtgat tttttttttc
     4501 tttttttttg ttattttttt ttttgttctt attatatggc agcaaacatt cttggggaaa
     4561 caacatagat gggtaattat ttagtttata aagtataata ttccaataga aaacttaagt
     4621 tcggtaatga tatagccctc tctatagtat aaggtaaatc tcattatacc agtcattcca
     4681 aacggaattc ggtccttacc cgctgctcgc tcttttttca tcattatgat attttcttta
     4741 ttgagtcttt tcaattatag tagtagaatg ataactgaca agaaagatca gtttgaagtt
     4801 tattagcgtg tctcgttatc agggcttcct tgtttttcat actggaaata cttcgaacga
     4861 ttagaaacag gcaactcaat tttatacatt tataaagggt caaaaaggat tgcggccgcc
     4921 accgcggtgg agctccagct tttgttccct ttagtgaggg ttaattgcgc gcttggcgta
     4981 atcatggtca tagctgtttc ctgtgtgaaa ttgttatccg ctcacaattc cacacaacat
     5041 aggagccgga agcataaagt gtaaagcctg gggtgcctaa tgagtgaggt aactcacatt
     5101 aattgcgttg cgctcactgc ccgctttcca gtcgggaaac ctgtcgtgcc agctgcatta
     5161 atgaatcggc caacgcgcgg ggagaggcgg tttgcgtatt gggcgctctt ccgcttcctc
     5221 gctcactgac tcgctgcgct cggtcgttcg gctgcggcga gcggtatcag ctcactcaaa
     5281 ggcggtaata cggttatcca cagaatcagg ggataacgca ggaaagaaca tgtgagcaaa
     5341 aggccagcaa aaggccagga accgtaaaaa ggccgcgttg ctggcgtttt tccataggct
     5401 ccgcccccct gacgagcatc acaaaaatcg acgctcaagt cagaggtggc gaaacccgac
     5461 aggactataa agataccagg cgtttccccc tggaagctcc ctcgtgcgct ctcctgttcc
     5521 gaccctgccg cttaccggat acctgtccgc ctttctccct tcgggaagcg tggcgctttc
     5581 tcatagctca cgctgtaggt atctcagttc ggtgtaggtc gttcgctcca agctgggctg
     5641 tgtgcacgaa ccccccgttc agcccgaccg ctgcgcctta tccggtaact atcgtcttga
     5701 gtccaacccg gtaagacacg acttatcgcc actggcagca gccactggta acaggattag
     5761 cagagcgagg tatgtaggcg gtgctacaga gttcttgaag tggtggccta actacggcta
     5821 cactagaagg acagtatttg gtatctgcgc tctgctgaag ccagttacct tcggaaaaag
     5881 agttggtagc tcttgatccg gcaaacaaac caccgctggt agcggtggtt tttttgtttg
     5941 caagcagcag attacgcgca gaaaaaaagg atctcaagaa gatcctttga tcttttctac
     6001 ggggtctgac gctcagtgga acgaaaactc acgttaaggg attttggtca tgagattatc
     6061 aaaaaggatc ttcacctaga tccttttaaa ttaaaaatga agttttaaat caatctaaag
     6121 tatatatgag taaacttggt ctgacagtta ccaatgctta atcagtgagg cacctatctc
     6181 agcgatctgt ctatttcgtt catccatagt tgcctgactc cccgtcgtgt agataactac
     6241 gatacgggag ggcttaccat ctggccccag tgctgcaatg ataccgcgag acccacgctc
     6301 accggctcca gatttatcag caataaacca gccagccgga agggccgagc gcagaagtgg
     6361 tcctgcaact ttatccgcct ccatccagtc tattaattgt tgccgggaag ctagagtaag
     6421 tagttcgcca gttaatagtt tgcgcaacgt tgttgccatt gctacaggca tcgtggtgtc
     6481 acgctcgtcg tttggtatgg cttcattcag ctccggttcc caacgatcaa ggcgagttac
     6541 atgatccccc atgttgtgca aaaaagcggt tagctccttc ggtcctccga tcgttgtcag
     6601 aagtaagttg gccgcagtgt tatcactcat ggttatggca gcactgcata attctcttac
     6661 tgtcatgcca tccgtaagat gcttttctgt gactggtgag tactcaacca agtcattctg
     6721 agaatagtgt atgcggcgac cgagttgctc ttgcccggcg tcaatacggg ataataccgc
     6781 gccacatagc agaactttaa aagtgctcat cattggaaaa cgttcttcgg ggcgaaaact
     6841 ctcaaggatc ttaccgctgt tgagatccag ttcgatgtaa cccactcgtg cacccaactg
     6901 atcttcagca tcttttactt tcaccagcgt ttctgggtga gcaaaaacag gaaggcaaaa
     6961 tgccgcaaaa aagggaataa gggcgacacg gaaatgttga atactcatac tcttcctttt
     7021 tcaatattat tgaagcattt atcagggtta ttgtctcatg agcggataca tatttgaatg
     7081 tatttagaaa aataaacaaa taggggttcc gcgcacattt ccccgaaaag tgccacctgg
     7141 gtccttttca tcacgtgcta taaaaataat tataatttaa attttttaat ataaatatat
     7201 aaattaaaaa tagaaagtaa aaaaagaaat taaagaaaaa atagtttttg ttttccgaag
     7261 atgtaaaaga ctctaggggg atcgccaaca aatactacct tttatcttgc tcttcctgct
     7321 ctcaggtatt aatgccgaat tgtttcatct tgtctgtgta gaagaccaca cacgaaaatc
     7381 ctgtgatttt acattttact tatcgttaat cgaatgtata tctatttaat ctgcttttct
     7441 tgtctaataa atatatatgt aaagtacgct ttttgttgaa attttttaaa cctttgttta
     7501 tttttttttc ttcattccgt aactcttcta ccttctttat ttactttcta aaatccaaat
     7561 acaaaacata aaaataaata aacacagagt aaattcccaa attattccat cattaaaaga
     7621 tacgaggcgc gtgtaagtta caggcaagcg atccgtccta agaaaccatt attatcatga
     7681 cattaaccta taaaaatagg cgtatcacga ggccctttcg tc
//
LOCUS       NOG2_native-GFP-pRS416        8254 bp    DNA     circular UNA 02-NOV-2021
DEFINITION  Restriction Cloning ligation product.
ACCESSION   urn.local...1qo-dshkvgg
VERSION     urn.local...1qo-dshkvgg
KEYWORDS    .
SOURCE      
  ORGANISM  .
FEATURES             Location/Qualifiers
     CDS             417..1217
                     /gene="Ura3"
                     /standard_name="Ura3 CDS"
     misc_feature    complement(1317..1336)
                     /note="Geneious type: primer_bind_reverse"
                     /standard_name="pRS Int-R "
     misc_feature    1483..1789
                     /gene="f1"
                     /standard_name="f1 misc"
     misc_feature    complement(1903..1923)
                     /note="Geneious type: primer_bind_reverse"
                     /standard_name="pRS416R2"
     misc_feature    complement(1951..1969)
                     /note="Geneious type: primer_bind_reverse"
                     /standard_name="pRS416R "
     primer_bind     1951..1967
                     /standard_name="M13_forward20_primer"
     misc_feature    1977..1995
                     /gene="T7 promoter"
                     /standard_name="T7 promoter misc"
     misc_feature    join(1996..>2023,<5446..5478)
                     /gene="MCS"
                     /standard_name="MCS misc"
     misc_feature    2020..5449
                     /note="Geneious type: Concatenated sequence"
                     /standard_name="NOG2 native (concatenated sequence 2)"
     misc_feature    <2020..2024
                     /note="Geneious type: Editing History Insertion"
                     /standard_name
     misc_feature    2020..2023
                     /note="Geneious type: ligation"
                     /standard_name="Ligation"
     misc_feature    <2020..>2024
                     /gene="MCS"
                     /standard_name="MCS misc"
     regulatory      2025..2267
                     /note="Geneious type: promoter"
                     /standard_name="NOG2 promoter"
     source          complement(<2025..>5443)
                     /organism="Saccharomyces cerevisiae S288c"
                     /mol_type="genomic DNA"
                     /strain="S288c"
                     /db_xref="taxon:559292"
                     /chromosome="XIV"
                     /note="R64-1-1"
     misc_feature    complement(<2025..2033)
                     /note="Geneious type: motif"
                     /standard_name="CRISPR sites"
     misc_feature    complement(2029..2034)
                     /note="Geneious type: Transcription Factor"
                     /standard_name="GCN4"
     misc_feature    complement(2056..2078)
                     /note="Geneious type: motif"
                     /standard_name="CRISPR sites"
     misc_feature    complement(2080..2102)
                     /note="Geneious type: motif"
                     /standard_name="CRISPR sites"
     misc_feature    complement(2081..2103)
                     /note="Geneious type: motif"
                     /standard_name="CRISPR sites"
     misc_feature    2119..2141
                     /note="Geneious type: motif"
                     /standard_name="CRISPR sites"
     misc_feature    2120..2142
                     /note="Geneious type: motif"
                     /standard_name="CRISPR sites"
     misc_feature    complement(2196..2218)
                     /note="Geneious type: motif"
                     /standard_name="CRISPR sites"
     misc_feature    complement(2197..2219)
                     /note="Geneious type: motif"
                     /standard_name="CRISPR sites"
     misc_feature    complement(2224..2229)
                     /note="Geneious type: Transcription Factor"
                     /standard_name="GCN4"
     misc_feature    2231..2253
                     /note="Geneious type: motif"
                     /standard_name="CRISPR sites"
     misc_feature    2232..2254
                     /note="Geneious type: motif"
                     /standard_name="CRISPR sites"
     misc_feature    2233..2255
                     /note="Geneious type: motif"
                     /standard_name="CRISPR sites"
     misc_feature    2236..2258
                     /note="Geneious type: motif"
                     /standard_name="CRISPR sites"
     misc_feature    complement(2239..2261)
                     /note="Geneious type: motif"
                     /standard_name="CRISPR sites"
     misc_feature    2249..2271
                     /note="Geneious type: motif"
                     /standard_name="CRISPR sites"
     misc_feature    2250..2272
                     /note="Geneious type: motif"
                     /standard_name="CRISPR sites"
     misc_feature    2256..2278
                     /note="Geneious type: motif"
                     /standard_name="CRISPR sites"
     mRNA            join(2268..3077,3610..>4257)
                     /gene="NOG2"
                     /locus_tag="YNR053C"
                     /gene_synonym="NUG2"
                     /product="Nog2p"
                     /standard_name="NOG2 mRNA"
     gene            2268..>4257
                     /gene="NOG2"
                     /locus_tag="YNR053C"
                     /gene_synonym="NUG2"
                     /standard_name="NOG2 gene"
     CDS             join(2268..3077,3610..>4257)
                     /gene="NOG2"
                     /locus_tag="YNR053C"
                     /gene_synonym="NUG2"
                     /note="Putative GTPase that associates with pre-60S
                     ribosomal subunits in the nucleolus and is required for
                     their nuclear export and maturation"
                     /codon_start=1
                     /product="Nog2p"
                     /protein_id="DAA10594.1"
                     /db_xref="SGD:S000005336"
                     /standard_name="NOG2 CDS"
     misc_feature    2289..2311
                     /note="Geneious type: motif"
                     /standard_name="CRISPR sites"
     misc_feature    2304..2326
                     /note="Geneious type: motif"
                     /standard_name="CRISPR sites"
     misc_feature    complement(2317..2339)
                     /note="Geneious type: motif"
                     /standard_name="CRISPR sites"
     misc_feature    2321..2343
                     /note="Geneious type: motif"
                     /standard_name="CRISPR sites"
     misc_feature    2322..2344
                     /note="Geneious type: motif"
                     /standard_name="CRISPR sites"
     misc_feature    complement(2365..2387)
                     /note="Geneious type: motif"
                     /standard_name="CRISPR sites"
     misc_feature    complement(2371..2376)
                     /note="Geneious type: Transcription Factor"
                     /standard_name="GCN4"
     misc_feature    2379..2401
                     /note="Geneious type: motif"
                     /standard_name="CRISPR sites"
     misc_feature    2380..2402
                     /note="Geneious type: motif"
                     /standard_name="CRISPR sites"
     misc_feature    complement(2381..2403)
                     /note="Geneious type: motif"
                     /standard_name="CRISPR sites"
     misc_feature    2384..2406
                     /note="Geneious type: motif"
                     /standard_name="CRISPR sites"
     misc_feature    2392..2414
                     /note="Geneious type: motif"
                     /standard_name="CRISPR sites"
     misc_feature    2403..2425
                     /note="Geneious type: motif"
                     /standard_name="CRISPR sites"
     misc_feature    2416..2438
                     /note="Geneious type: motif"
                     /standard_name="CRISPR sites"
     misc_feature    2417..2439
                     /note="Geneious type: motif"
                     /standard_name="CRISPR sites"
     misc_feature    2432..2454
                     /note="Geneious type: motif"
                     /standard_name="CRISPR sites"
     misc_feature    complement(2440..2462)
                     /note="Geneious type: motif"
                     /standard_name="CRISPR sites"
     misc_feature    2447..2469
                     /note="Geneious type: motif"
                     /standard_name="CRISPR sites"
     misc_feature    complement(2450..2472)
                     /note="Geneious type: motif"
                     /standard_name="CRISPR sites"
     misc_feature    2455..2477
                     /note="Geneious type: motif"
                     /standard_name="CRISPR sites"
     misc_feature    2456..2478
                     /note="Geneious type: motif"
                     /standard_name="CRISPR sites"
     misc_feature    complement(2458..2480)
                     /note="Geneious type: motif"
                     /standard_name="CRISPR sites"
     misc_feature    complement(2466..2488)
                     /note="Geneious type: motif"
                     /standard_name="CRISPR sites"
     misc_feature    2476..2498
                     /note="Geneious type: motif"
                     /standard_name="CRISPR sites"
     misc_feature    complement(2480..2502)
                     /note="Geneious type: motif"
                     /standard_name="CRISPR sites"
     misc_feature    2481..2503
                     /note="Geneious type: motif"
                     /standard_name="CRISPR sites"
     misc_feature    complement(2484..2506)
                     /note="Geneious type: motif"
                     /standard_name="CRISPR sites"
     misc_feature    2504..2526
                     /note="Geneious type: motif"
                     /standard_name="CRISPR sites"
     misc_feature    2534..2556
                     /note="Geneious type: motif"
                     /standard_name="CRISPR sites"
     misc_feature    2535..2557
                     /note="Geneious type: motif"
                     /standard_name="CRISPR sites"
     misc_feature    complement(2563..2585)
                     /note="Geneious type: motif"
                     /standard_name="CRISPR sites"
     misc_feature    complement(2564..2586)
                     /note="Geneious type: motif"
                     /standard_name="CRISPR sites"
     misc_feature    2600..2622
                     /note="Geneious type: motif"
                     /standard_name="CRISPR sites"
     misc_feature    complement(2607..2629)
                     /note="Geneious type: motif"
                     /standard_name="CRISPR sites"
     misc_feature    complement(2608..2630)
                     /note="Geneious type: motif"
                     /standard_name="CRISPR sites"
     misc_feature    2609..2631
                     /note="Geneious type: motif"
                     /standard_name="CRISPR sites"
     misc_feature    2642..2664
                     /note="Geneious type: motif"
                     /standard_name="CRISPR sites"
     misc_feature    complement(2644..2666)
                     /note="Geneious type: motif"
                     /standard_name="CRISPR sites"
     misc_feature    complement(2645..2667)
                     /note="Geneious type: motif"
                     /standard_name="CRISPR sites"
     misc_feature    complement(2646..2668)
                     /note="Geneious type: motif"
                     /standard_name="CRISPR sites"
     misc_feature    complement(2653..2675)
                     /note="Geneious type: motif"
                     /standard_name="CRISPR sites"
     misc_feature    complement(2668..2690)
                     /note="Geneious type: motif"
                     /standard_name="CRISPR sites"
     misc_feature    2670..2692
                     /note="Geneious type: motif"
                     /standard_name="CRISPR sites"
     misc_feature    2671..2693
                     /note="Geneious type: motif"
                     /standard_name="CRISPR sites"
     misc_feature    complement(2694..2716)
                     /note="Geneious type: motif"
                     /standard_name="CRISPR sites"
     misc_feature    complement(2695..2717)
                     /note="Geneious type: motif"
                     /standard_name="CRISPR sites"
     misc_feature    complement(2701..2723)
                     /note="Geneious type: motif"
                     /standard_name="CRISPR sites"
     misc_feature    complement(2702..2724)
                     /note="Geneious type: motif"
                     /standard_name="CRISPR sites"
     misc_feature    complement(2715..2737)
                     /note="Geneious type: motif"
                     /standard_name="CRISPR sites"
     misc_feature    2720..2742
                     /note="Geneious type: motif"
                     /standard_name="CRISPR sites"
     misc_feature    2726..2748
                     /note="Geneious type: motif"
                     /standard_name="CRISPR sites"
     misc_feature    complement(2731..2753)
                     /note="Geneious type: motif"
                     /standard_name="CRISPR sites"
     misc_feature    2732..2754
                     /note="Geneious type: motif"
                     /standard_name="CRISPR sites"
     misc_feature    2762..2784
                     /note="Geneious type: motif"
                     /standard_name="CRISPR sites"
     misc_feature    complement(2773..2795)
                     /note="Geneious type: motif"
                     /standard_name="CRISPR sites"
     misc_feature    2790..2812
                     /note="Geneious type: motif"
                     /standard_name="CRISPR sites"
     misc_feature    2798..2820
                     /note="Geneious type: motif"
                     /standard_name="CRISPR sites"
     misc_feature    2799..2821
                     /note="Geneious type: motif"
                     /standard_name="CRISPR sites"
     misc_feature    2800..2822
                     /note="Geneious type: motif"
                     /standard_name="CRISPR sites"
     misc_feature    complement(2803..2825)
                     /note="Geneious type: motif"
                     /standard_name="CRISPR sites"
     misc_feature    2807..2829
                     /note="Geneious type: motif"
                     /standard_name="CRISPR sites"
     misc_feature    2823..2845
                     /note="Geneious type: motif"
                     /standard_name="CRISPR sites"
     misc_feature    2824..2846
                     /note="Geneious type: motif"
                     /standard_name="CRISPR sites"
     misc_feature    complement(2825..2847)
                     /note="Geneious type: motif"
                     /standard_name="CRISPR sites"
     misc_feature    2827..2849
                     /note="Geneious type: motif"
                     /standard_name="CRISPR sites"
     misc_feature    complement(2851..2873)
                     /note="Geneious type: motif"
                     /standard_name="CRISPR sites"
     misc_feature    complement(2854..2876)
                     /note="Geneious type: motif"
                     /standard_name="CRISPR sites"
     misc_feature    2861..2883
                     /note="Geneious type: motif"
                     /standard_name="CRISPR sites"
     misc_feature    2862..2884
                     /note="Geneious type: motif"
                     /standard_name="CRISPR sites"
     misc_feature    2881..2903
                     /note="Geneious type: motif"
                     /standard_name="CRISPR sites"
     misc_feature    complement(2890..2912)
                     /note="Geneious type: motif"
                     /standard_name="CRISPR sites"
     misc_feature    complement(2910..2915)
                     /note="Geneious type: Transcription Factor"
                     /standard_name="GAL4"
     misc_feature    2918..2940
                     /note="Geneious type: motif"
                     /standard_name="CRISPR sites"
     misc_feature    2941..2963
                     /note="Geneious type: motif"
                     /standard_name="CRISPR sites"
     misc_feature    2942..2964
                     /note="Geneious type: motif"
                     /standard_name="CRISPR sites"
     misc_feature    2951..2973
                     /note="Geneious type: motif"
                     /standard_name="CRISPR sites"
     misc_feature    2952..2974
                     /note="Geneious type: motif"
                     /standard_name="CRISPR sites"
     misc_feature    complement(2967..2989)
                     /note="Geneious type: motif"
                     /standard_name="CRISPR sites"
     misc_feature    2972..2994
                     /note="Geneious type: motif"
                     /standard_name="CRISPR sites"
     misc_feature    complement(2977..2999)
                     /note="Geneious type: motif"
                     /standard_name="CRISPR sites"
     misc_feature    complement(2978..3000)
                     /note="Geneious type: motif"
                     /standard_name="CRISPR sites"
     misc_feature    complement(2989..3011)
                     /note="Geneious type: motif"
                     /standard_name="CRISPR sites"
     misc_feature    2990..3012
                     /note="Geneious type: motif"
                     /standard_name="CRISPR sites"
     misc_feature    complement(3018..3040)
                     /note="Geneious type: motif"
                     /standard_name="CRISPR sites"
     misc_feature    3038..3060
                     /note="Geneious type: motif"
                     /standard_name="CRISPR sites"
     misc_feature    3049..3071
                     /note="Geneious type: motif"
                     /standard_name="CRISPR sites"
     misc_feature    3050..3072
                     /note="Geneious type: motif"
                     /standard_name="CRISPR sites"
     misc_feature    complement(3063..3085)
                     /note="Geneious type: motif"
                     /standard_name="CRISPR sites"
     misc_feature    complement(3067..3089)
                     /note="Geneious type: motif"
                     /standard_name="CRISPR sites"
     misc_feature    3103..3125
                     /note="Geneious type: motif"
                     /standard_name="CRISPR sites"
     misc_feature    complement(3114..3136)
                     /note="Geneious type: motif"
                     /standard_name="CRISPR sites"
     misc_feature    complement(3118..3140)
                     /note="Geneious type: motif"
                     /standard_name="CRISPR sites"
     misc_feature    3166..3188
                     /note="Geneious type: motif"
                     /standard_name="CRISPR sites"
     misc_feature    3167..3189
                     /note="Geneious type: motif"
                     /standard_name="CRISPR sites"
     ncRNA           3169..3442
                     /locus_tag="snR191"
                     /ncRNA_class="snoRNA"
                     /product="SNR191"
                     /note="H/ACA box small nucleolar RNA (snoRNA); guides
                     pseudouridylation of large subunit (LSU) rRNA at positions
                     U2258 and U2260; encoded within the intron of
                     NOG2/YNR053C"
                     /db_xref="SGD:S000029463"
                     /standard_name="SNR191 ncRNA"
     gene            3169..3442
                     /locus_tag="snR191"
                     /standard_name="gene"
     misc_feature    complement(3171..3193)
                     /note="Geneious type: motif"
                     /standard_name="CRISPR sites"
     misc_feature    complement(3176..3198)
                     /note="Geneious type: motif"
                     /standard_name="CRISPR sites"
     misc_feature    3188..3210
                     /note="Geneious type: motif"
                     /standard_name="CRISPR sites"
     misc_feature    complement(3201..3223)
                     /note="Geneious type: motif"
                     /standard_name="CRISPR sites"
     misc_feature    3225..3247
                     /note="Geneious type: motif"
                     /standard_name="CRISPR sites"
     misc_feature    complement(3250..3255)
                     /note="Geneious type: Transcription Factor"
                     /standard_name="GCN4"
     misc_feature    3266..3288
                     /note="Geneious type: motif"
                     /standard_name="CRISPR sites"
     misc_feature    3267..3289
                     /note="Geneious type: motif"
                     /standard_name="CRISPR sites"
     misc_feature    3268..3290
                     /note="Geneious type: motif"
                     /standard_name="CRISPR sites"
     misc_feature    complement(3270..3292)
                     /note="Geneious type: motif"
                     /standard_name="CRISPR sites"
     misc_feature    complement(3278..3300)
                     /note="Geneious type: motif"
                     /standard_name="CRISPR sites"
     misc_feature    complement(3279..3301)
                     /note="Geneious type: motif"
                     /standard_name="CRISPR sites"
     misc_feature    3279..3301
                     /note="Geneious type: motif"
                     /standard_name="CRISPR sites"
     misc_feature    complement(3280..3302)
                     /note="Geneious type: motif"
                     /standard_name="CRISPR sites"
     misc_feature    3280..3302
                     /note="Geneious type: motif"
                     /standard_name="CRISPR sites"
     misc_feature    3292..3314
                     /note="Geneious type: motif"
                     /standard_name="CRISPR sites"
     misc_feature    complement(3294..3316)
                     /note="Geneious type: motif"
                     /standard_name="CRISPR sites"
     misc_feature    3311..3333
                     /note="Geneious type: motif"
                     /standard_name="CRISPR sites"
     misc_feature    complement(3319..3341)
                     /note="Geneious type: motif"
                     /standard_name="CRISPR sites"
     misc_feature    complement(3338..3360)
                     /note="Geneious type: motif"
                     /standard_name="CRISPR sites"
     misc_feature    3339..3361
                     /note="Geneious type: motif"
                     /standard_name="CRISPR sites"
     misc_feature    3381..3403
                     /note="Geneious type: motif"
                     /standard_name="CRISPR sites"
     misc_feature    3382..3404
                     /note="Geneious type: motif"
                     /standard_name="CRISPR sites"
     misc_feature    complement(3407..3429)
                     /note="Geneious type: motif"
                     /standard_name="CRISPR sites"
     misc_feature    complement(3433..3455)
                     /note="Geneious type: motif"
                     /standard_name="CRISPR sites"
     misc_feature    complement(3472..3494)
                     /note="Geneious type: motif"
                     /standard_name="CRISPR sites"
     misc_feature    3475..3497
                     /note="Geneious type: motif"
                     /standard_name="CRISPR sites"
     misc_feature    3504..3526
                     /note="Geneious type: motif"
                     /standard_name="CRISPR sites"
     misc_feature    3505..3527
                     /note="Geneious type: motif"
                     /standard_name="CRISPR sites"
     misc_feature    3506..3528
                     /note="Geneious type: motif"
                     /standard_name="CRISPR sites"
     misc_feature    complement(3539..3561)
                     /note="Geneious type: motif"
                     /standard_name="CRISPR sites"
     misc_feature    3555..3577
                     /note="Geneious type: motif"
                     /standard_name="CRISPR sites"
     misc_feature    3588..3610
                     /note="Geneious type: motif"
                     /standard_name="CRISPR sites"
     misc_feature    3596..3618
                     /note="Geneious type: motif"
                     /standard_name="CRISPR sites"
     misc_feature    3597..3619
                     /note="Geneious type: motif"
                     /standard_name="CRISPR sites"
     misc_feature    3615..3637
                     /note="Geneious type: motif"
                     /standard_name="CRISPR sites"
     misc_feature    3630..3652
                     /note="Geneious type: motif"
                     /standard_name="CRISPR sites"
     misc_feature    complement(3643..3665)
                     /note="Geneious type: motif"
                     /standard_name="CRISPR sites"
     misc_feature    3661..3683
                     /note="Geneious type: motif"
                     /standard_name="CRISPR sites"
     misc_feature    3667..3689
                     /note="Geneious type: motif"
                     /standard_name="CRISPR sites"
     misc_feature    complement(3671..3693)
                     /note="Geneious type: motif"
                     /standard_name="CRISPR sites"
     misc_feature    3733..3755
                     /note="Geneious type: motif"
                     /standard_name="CRISPR sites"
     misc_feature    3734..3756
                     /note="Geneious type: motif"
                     /standard_name="CRISPR sites"
     misc_feature    3742..3764
                     /note="Geneious type: motif"
                     /standard_name="CRISPR sites"
     misc_feature    3757..3779
                     /note="Geneious type: motif"
                     /standard_name="CRISPR sites"
     misc_feature    complement(3769..3791)
                     /note="Geneious type: motif"
                     /standard_name="CRISPR sites"
     misc_feature    complement(3788..3810)
                     /note="Geneious type: motif"
                     /standard_name="CRISPR sites"
     misc_feature    3795..3817
                     /note="Geneious type: motif"
                     /standard_name="CRISPR sites"
     primer_bind     complement(3817..3836)
                     /standard_name="711,578 F"
     misc_feature    3820..3842
                     /note="Geneious type: motif"
                     /standard_name="CRISPR sites"
     misc_feature    3831..3853
                     /note="Geneious type: motif"
                     /standard_name="CRISPR sites"
     misc_feature    complement(3832..3854)
                     /note="Geneious type: motif"
                     /standard_name="CRISPR sites"
     misc_feature    3836..3858
                     /note="Geneious type: motif"
                     /standard_name="CRISPR sites"
     misc_feature    complement(3837..3859)
                     /note="Geneious type: motif"
                     /standard_name="CRISPR sites"
     misc_feature    complement(3838..3860)
                     /note="Geneious type: motif"
                     /standard_name="CRISPR sites"
     misc_feature    3883..3905
                     /note="Geneious type: motif"
                     /standard_name="CRISPR sites"
     misc_feature    complement(3901..3923)
                     /note="Geneious type: motif"
                     /standard_name="CRISPR sites"
     misc_feature    complement(3913..3935)
                     /note="Geneious type: motif"
                     /standard_name="CRISPR sites"
     misc_feature    complement(3916..3938)
                     /note="Geneious type: motif"
                     /standard_name="CRISPR sites"
     misc_feature    complement(3932..3954)
                     /note="Geneious type: motif"
                     /standard_name="CRISPR sites"
     misc_feature    3934..3956
                     /note="Geneious type: motif"
                     /standard_name="CRISPR sites"
     misc_feature    3970..3989
                     /note="Geneious type: primer_bind_reverse"
                     /standard_name="711,444 R"
     misc_feature    3982..4004
                     /note="Geneious type: motif"
                     /standard_name="CRISPR sites"
     misc_feature    complement(3984..4006)
                     /note="Geneious type: motif"
                     /standard_name="CRISPR sites"
     misc_feature    complement(3985..4007)
                     /note="Geneious type: motif"
                     /standard_name="CRISPR sites"
     misc_feature    complement(4000..4022)
                     /note="Geneious type: motif"
                     /standard_name="CRISPR sites"
     misc_feature    4002..4024
                     /note="Geneious type: motif"
                     /standard_name="CRISPR sites"
     misc_feature    4014..4036
                     /note="Geneious type: motif"
                     /standard_name="CRISPR sites"
     misc_feature    4036..4058
                     /note="Geneious type: motif"
                     /standard_name="CRISPR sites"
     misc_feature    4040..4062
                     /note="Geneious type: motif"
                     /standard_name="CRISPR sites"
     misc_feature    4044..4066
                     /note="Geneious type: motif"
                     /standard_name="CRISPR sites"
     misc_feature    4053..4075
                     /note="Geneious type: motif"
                     /standard_name="CRISPR sites"
     misc_feature    complement(4070..4092)
                     /note="Geneious type: motif"
                     /standard_name="CRISPR sites"
     misc_feature    4071..4093
                     /note="Geneious type: motif"
                     /standard_name="CRISPR sites"
     misc_feature    4076..4098
                     /note="Geneious type: motif"
                     /standard_name="CRISPR sites"
     misc_feature    4084..4106
                     /note="Geneious type: motif"
                     /standard_name="CRISPR sites"
     misc_feature    4098..4120
                     /note="Geneious type: motif"
                     /standard_name="CRISPR sites"
     misc_feature    4099..4121
                     /note="Geneious type: motif"
                     /standard_name="CRISPR sites"
     misc_feature    4102..4124
                     /note="Geneious type: motif"
                     /standard_name="CRISPR sites"
     misc_feature    4120..4142
                     /note="Geneious type: motif"
                     /standard_name="CRISPR sites"
     misc_feature    complement(4129..4151)
                     /note="Geneious type: motif"
                     /standard_name="CRISPR sites"
     misc_feature    4156..4178
                     /note="Geneious type: motif"
                     /standard_name="CRISPR sites"
     misc_feature    4169..4191
                     /note="Geneious type: motif"
                     /standard_name="CRISPR sites"
     misc_feature    complement(4185..4207)
                     /note="Geneious type: motif"
                     /standard_name="CRISPR sites"
     misc_feature    complement(4186..4208)
                     /note="Geneious type: motif"
                     /standard_name="CRISPR sites"
     primer_bind     complement(4188..4207)
                     /standard_name="711,207 F"
     misc_feature    4191..4213
                     /note="Geneious type: motif"
                     /standard_name="CRISPR sites"
     misc_feature    4195..4217
                     /note="Geneious type: motif"
                     /standard_name="CRISPR sites"
     misc_feature    4196..4218
                     /note="Geneious type: motif"
                     /standard_name="CRISPR sites"
     misc_feature    complement(4197..4219)
                     /note="Geneious type: motif"
                     /standard_name="CRISPR sites"
     misc_feature    4197..4219
                     /note="Geneious type: motif"
                     /standard_name="CRISPR sites"
     misc_feature    complement(4201..4223)
                     /note="Geneious type: motif"
                     /standard_name="CRISPR sites"
     misc_feature    complement(4204..4226)
                     /note="Geneious type: motif"
                     /standard_name="CRISPR sites"
     misc_feature    complement(4228..4250)
                     /note="Geneious type: motif"
                     /standard_name="CRISPR sites"
     misc_feature    4233..4255
                     /note="Geneious type: motif"
                     /standard_name="CRISPR sites"
     source          complement(<4258..>4971)
                     /organism="Expression vector p413-TR-SSRE-GFP"
                     /mol_type="other DNA"
                     /db_xref="taxon:356369"
     CDS             <4258..4971
                     /note="codon-optimized GFP containing S65G and S72A
                     mutations; similar to GenBank Accession Number U73901"
                     /codon_start=1
                     /product="yEGFP3"
                     /protein_id="ABB83382.1"
                     /db_xref="GI:82569486"
                     /standard_name="yEGFP3 CDS"
     misc_feature    4261..4283
                     /note="Geneious type: motif"
                     /standard_name="CRISPR sites"
     misc_feature    4278..4300
                     /note="Geneious type: motif"
                     /standard_name="CRISPR sites"
     misc_feature    complement(4290..4312)
                     /note="Geneious type: motif"
                     /standard_name="CRISPR sites"
     misc_feature    4291..4313
                     /note="Geneious type: motif"
                     /standard_name="CRISPR sites"
     misc_feature    complement(4291..4313)
                     /note="Geneious type: motif"
                     /standard_name="CRISPR sites"
     misc_feature    4303..4325
                     /note="Geneious type: motif"
                     /standard_name="CRISPR sites"
     misc_feature    4324..4346
                     /note="Geneious type: motif"
                     /standard_name="CRISPR sites"
     misc_feature    4330..4352
                     /note="Geneious type: motif"
                     /standard_name="CRISPR sites"
     misc_feature    4336..4358
                     /note="Geneious type: motif"
                     /standard_name="CRISPR sites"
     misc_feature    complement(4343..4365)
                     /note="Geneious type: motif"
                     /standard_name="CRISPR sites"
     misc_feature    4351..4373
                     /note="Geneious type: motif"
                     /standard_name="CRISPR sites"
     misc_feature    complement(4382..4404)
                     /note="Geneious type: motif"
                     /standard_name="CRISPR sites"
     misc_feature    4384..4406
                     /note="Geneious type: motif"
                     /standard_name="CRISPR sites"
     misc_feature    4403..4425
                     /note="Geneious type: motif"
                     /standard_name="CRISPR sites"
     misc_feature    complement(4414..4436)
                     /note="Geneious type: motif"
                     /standard_name="CRISPR sites"
     misc_feature    complement(4420..4442)
                     /note="Geneious type: motif"
                     /standard_name="CRISPR sites"
     misc_feature    4426..4448
                     /note="Geneious type: motif"
                     /standard_name="CRISPR sites"
     misc_feature    complement(4426..4448)
                     /note="Geneious type: motif"
                     /standard_name="CRISPR sites"
     misc_feature    complement(4430..4452)
                     /note="Geneious type: motif"
                     /standard_name="CRISPR sites"
     misc_feature    4432..4454
                     /note="Geneious type: motif"
                     /standard_name="CRISPR sites"
     misc_feature    complement(4476..4498)
                     /note="Geneious type: motif"
                     /standard_name="CRISPR sites"
     misc_feature    complement(4477..4499)
                     /note="Geneious type: motif"
                     /standard_name="CRISPR sites"
     misc_feature    4504..4526
                     /note="Geneious type: motif"
                     /standard_name="CRISPR sites"
     misc_feature    complement(4514..4536)
                     /note="Geneious type: motif"
                     /standard_name="CRISPR sites"
     misc_feature    complement(4519..4541)
                     /note="Geneious type: motif"
                     /standard_name="CRISPR sites"
     misc_feature    4543..4565
                     /note="Geneious type: motif"
                     /standard_name="CRISPR sites"
     misc_feature    complement(4577..4599)
                     /note="Geneious type: motif"
                     /standard_name="CRISPR sites"
     misc_feature    4579..4601
                     /note="Geneious type: motif"
                     /standard_name="CRISPR sites"
     misc_feature    complement(4607..4629)
                     /note="Geneious type: motif"
                     /standard_name="CRISPR sites"
     misc_feature    4612..4634
                     /note="Geneious type: motif"
                     /standard_name="CRISPR sites"
     misc_feature    4633..4655
                     /note="Geneious type: motif"
                     /standard_name="CRISPR sites"
     misc_feature    4645..4667
                     /note="Geneious type: motif"
                     /standard_name="CRISPR sites"
     misc_feature    4656..4678
                     /note="Geneious type: motif"
                     /standard_name="CRISPR sites"
     misc_feature    4692..4714
                     /note="Geneious type: motif"
                     /standard_name="CRISPR sites"
     misc_feature    4711..4733
                     /note="Geneious type: motif"
                     /standard_name="CRISPR sites"
     misc_feature    4753..4775
                     /note="Geneious type: motif"
                     /standard_name="CRISPR sites"
     misc_feature    complement(4794..4816)
                     /note="Geneious type: motif"
                     /standard_name="CRISPR sites"
     misc_feature    4798..4820
                     /note="Geneious type: motif"
                     /standard_name="CRISPR sites"
     misc_feature    4804..4826
                     /note="Geneious type: motif"
                     /standard_name="CRISPR sites"
     misc_feature    complement(4813..4835)
                     /note="Geneious type: motif"
                     /standard_name="CRISPR sites"
     misc_feature    complement(4828..4850)
                     /note="Geneious type: motif"
                     /standard_name="CRISPR sites"
     misc_feature    complement(4840..4862)
                     /note="Geneious type: motif"
                     /standard_name="CRISPR sites"
     misc_feature    complement(4848..4870)
                     /note="Geneious type: motif"
                     /standard_name="CRISPR sites"
     misc_feature    complement(4859..4881)
                     /note="Geneious type: motif"
                     /standard_name="CRISPR sites"
     misc_feature    complement(4871..4893)
                     /note="Geneious type: motif"
                     /standard_name="CRISPR sites"
     misc_feature    complement(4877..4899)
                     /note="Geneious type: motif"
                     /standard_name="CRISPR sites"
     misc_feature    complement(4885..4907)
                     /note="Geneious type: motif"
                     /standard_name="CRISPR sites"
     misc_feature    4887..4909
                     /note="Geneious type: motif"
                     /standard_name="CRISPR sites"
     misc_feature    complement(4902..4924)
                     /note="Geneious type: motif"
                     /standard_name="CRISPR sites"
     misc_feature    4915..4937
                     /note="Geneious type: motif"
                     /standard_name="CRISPR sites"
     misc_feature    4927..4949
                     /note="Geneious type: motif"
                     /standard_name="CRISPR sites"
     misc_feature    4932..4954
                     /note="Geneious type: motif"
                     /standard_name="CRISPR sites"
     misc_feature    complement(4943..4965)
                     /note="Geneious type: motif"
                     /standard_name="CRISPR sites"
     misc_feature    complement(4944..4966)
                     /note="Geneious type: motif"
                     /standard_name="CRISPR sites"
     misc_feature    4951..>4971
                     /note="Geneious type: motif"
                     /standard_name="CRISPR sites"
     regulatory      4972..5443
                     /note="Geneious type: terminator"
                     /standard_name="NOG2 terminator"
     misc_feature    complement(4988..5010)
                     /note="Geneious type: motif"
                     /standard_name="CRISPR sites"
     misc_feature    5049..5071
                     /note="Geneious type: motif"
                     /standard_name="CRISPR sites"
     misc_feature    complement(5064..5069)
                     /note="Geneious type: Transcription Factor"
                     /standard_name="GAL4"
     misc_feature    5065..5087
                     /note="Geneious type: motif"
                     /standard_name="CRISPR sites"
     misc_feature    5066..5088
                     /note="Geneious type: motif"
                     /standard_name="CRISPR sites"
     misc_feature    5067..5089
                     /note="Geneious type: motif"
                     /standard_name="CRISPR sites"
     misc_feature    5082..5104
                     /note="Geneious type: motif"
                     /standard_name="CRISPR sites"
     misc_feature    5083..5105
                     /note="Geneious type: motif"
                     /standard_name="CRISPR sites"
     misc_feature    complement(5117..5122)
                     /note="Geneious type: Transcription Factor"
                     /standard_name="TBP"
     misc_feature    5134..5156
                     /note="Geneious type: motif"
                     /standard_name="CRISPR sites"
     misc_feature    complement(5135..5157)
                     /note="Geneious type: motif"
                     /standard_name="CRISPR sites"
     misc_feature    5164..5186
                     /note="Geneious type: motif"
                     /standard_name="CRISPR sites"
     misc_feature    complement(5168..5190)
                     /note="Geneious type: motif"
                     /standard_name="CRISPR sites"
     misc_feature    complement(5169..5191)
                     /note="Geneious type: motif"
                     /standard_name="CRISPR sites"
     misc_feature    5195..5217
                     /note="Geneious type: motif"
                     /standard_name="CRISPR sites"
     misc_feature    complement(5201..5223)
                     /note="Geneious type: motif"
                     /standard_name="CRISPR sites"
     misc_feature    5202..5224
                     /note="Geneious type: motif"
                     /standard_name="CRISPR sites"
     misc_feature    complement(5210..5232)
                     /note="Geneious type: motif"
                     /standard_name="CRISPR sites"
     misc_feature    complement(5226..5248)
                     /note="Geneious type: motif"
                     /standard_name="CRISPR sites"
     misc_feature    complement(5231..5253)
                     /note="Geneious type: motif"
                     /standard_name="CRISPR sites"
     misc_feature    complement(5232..5254)
                     /note="Geneious type: motif"
                     /standard_name="CRISPR sites"
     misc_feature    5333..5355
                     /note="Geneious type: motif"
                     /standard_name="CRISPR sites"
     misc_feature    5334..5356
                     /note="Geneious type: motif"
                     /standard_name="CRISPR sites"
     misc_feature    5355..5377
                     /note="Geneious type: motif"
                     /standard_name="CRISPR sites"
     misc_feature    complement(5360..5382)
                     /note="Geneious type: motif"
                     /standard_name="CRISPR sites"
     misc_feature    5381..5403
                     /note="Geneious type: motif"
                     /standard_name="CRISPR sites"
     misc_feature    5408..5430
                     /note="Geneious type: motif"
                     /standard_name="CRISPR sites"
     misc_feature    5409..5431
                     /note="Geneious type: motif"
                     /standard_name="CRISPR sites"
     misc_feature    complement(5413..5418)
                     /note="Geneious type: Transcription Factor"
                     /standard_name="TBP"
     misc_feature    5418..5440
                     /note="Geneious type: motif"
                     /standard_name="CRISPR sites"
     misc_feature    complement(5421..5426)
                     /note="Geneious type: Transcription Factor"
                     /standard_name="TBP"
     misc_feature    5444..>5449
                     /note="Geneious type: Editing History Insertion"
                     /standard_name
     misc_feature    <5444..>5449
                     /gene="MCS"
                     /standard_name="MCS misc"
     misc_feature    5446..2023
                     /note="Geneious type: Concatenated sequence"
                     /standard_name="pRS-416 (modified) (concatenated sequence
                     1)"
     misc_feature    5446..5449
                     /note="Geneious type: ligation"
                     /standard_name="Ligation"
     misc_feature    complement(5479..5498)
                     /gene="T3 promoter"
                     /standard_name="T3 promoter misc"
     misc_feature    complement(5515..5533)
                     /note="Geneious type: primer_bind_reverse"
                     /standard_name="M13_reverse_primer"
     primer_bind     5515..5533
                     /standard_name="pRS416F"
     primer_bind     5544..5563
                     /standard_name="pRS416F2"
     misc_feature    5906..6525
                     /gene="pBR322"
                     /standard_name="pBR322 misc"
     misc_feature    6680..7540
                     /gene="AmpR"
                     /standard_name="AmpR misc"
     misc_feature    7582..7610
                     /gene="AmpR promoter"
                     /standard_name="AmpR promoter misc"
     misc_feature    7672..8190
                     /gene="CEN6/ARS4"
                     /standard_name="CEN6/ARS4 misc"
     primer_bind     8197..8219
                     /standard_name="pRS Int-F"
ORIGIN      
        1 tcgcgcgttt cggtgatgac ggtgaaaacc tctgacacat gcagctcccg gagacggtca
       61 cagcttgtct gtaagcggat gccgggagca gacaagcccg tcagggcgcg tcagcgggtg
      121 ttggcgggtg tcggggctgg cttaactatg cggcatcaga gcagattgta ctgagagtgc
      181 accataccac agcttttcaa ttcaattcat catttttttt ttattctttt ttttgatttc
      241 ggtttctttg aaattttttt gattcggtaa tctccgaaca gaaggaagaa cgaaggaagg
      301 agcacagact tagattggta tatatacgca tatgtagtgt tgaagaaaca tgaaattgcc
      361 cagtattctt aacccaactg cacagaacaa aaacctgcag gaaacgaaga taaatcatgt
      421 cgaaagctac atataaggaa cgtgctgcta ctcatcctag tcctgttgct gccaagctat
      481 ttaatatcat gcacgaaaag caaacaaact tgtgtgcttc attggatgtt cgtaccacca
      541 aggaattact ggagttagtt gaagcattag gtcccaaaat ttgtttacta aaaacacatg
      601 tggatatctt gactgatttt tccatggagg gcacagttaa gccgctaaag gcattatccg
      661 ccaagtacaa ttttttactc ttcgaagaca gaaaatttgc tgacattggt aatacagtca
      721 aattgcagta ctctgcgggt gtatacagaa tagcagaatg ggcagacatt acgaatgcac
      781 acggtgtggt gggcccaggt attgttagcg gtttgaagca ggcggcagaa gaagtaacaa
      841 aggaacctag aggccttttg atgttagcag aattgtcatg caagggctcc ctatctactg
      901 gagaatatac taagggtact gttgacattg cgaagagcga caaagatttt gttatcggct
      961 ttattgctca aagagacatg ggtggaagag atgaaggtta cgattggttg attatgacac
     1021 ccggtgtggg tttagatgac aagggagacg cattgggtca acagtataga accgtggatg
     1081 atgtggtctc tacaggatct gacattatta ttgttggaag aggactattt gcaaagggaa
     1141 gggatgctaa ggtagagggt gaacgttaca gaaaagcagg ctgggaagca tatttgagaa
     1201 gatgcggcca gcaaaactaa aaaactgtat tataagtaaa tgcatgtata ctaaactcac
     1261 aaattagagc ttcaatttaa ttatatcagt tattacccta tgcggtgtga aataccgcac
     1321 agatgcgtaa ggagaaaata ccgcatcagg aaattgtaaa cgttaatatt ttgttaaaat
     1381 tcgcgttaaa tttttgttaa atcagctcat tttttaacca ataggccgaa atcggcaaaa
     1441 tcccttataa atcaaaagaa tagaccgaga tagggttgag tgttgttcca gtttggaaca
     1501 agagtccact attaaagaac gtggactcca acgtcaaagg nnnnnnnnnn nnnnnnnnnn
     1561 nnnnnnnnnn nnnnnnnnnn nnnnnnnnnt nnnnnnnnnn nnnnnnnnnn nnnnnnnnnn
     1621 nnnnnnnnnn nnnnnnnnnn nnnnnnnnnn nnnnnnnnnn nnnnnnnnnn nnnnnnnnnn
     1681 ngnnnnnnnn nnnnnnnnnn nnnnnnnnnn nnnnnnnnnn nnnnnnnnnn nnnnnnnnnn
     1741 nnnnnnnnnn nnnnnnnnnn nnnnnnnnnn nnnnnnnnnn nnnnnnnnnn nnnnnnnnnn
     1801 nnnnnncgcg ccattcgcca ttcaggctgc gcaactgttg ggaagggcga tcggtgcggg
     1861 cctcttcgct attacgccag ctggcgaaag ggggatgtgc tgcaaggcga ttaagttggg
     1921 taacgccagg gttttcccag tcacgacgtt gtaaaacgac ggccagtgag cgcgcgtaat
     1981 acgactcact atagggcgaa ttgggtaccg ggccccccct cgagtataga atcaataaca
     2041 aatatataaa cacaacctgt catttagcac gtttttttgc ccgatgctca tcgcaaaaat
     2101 ttttcgcttg aagaaaaatt tttcactttt cttctttttg ggcatataaa gaagcgtaga
     2161 atatataaaa gatatttact acttgttagt actttccctt aagtgttaac tttgaagatc
     2221 tgttgacttg cagcaaaacc actaaatatc aggggaggaa taatacaatg ggtactggta
     2281 agaaagagaa atctagacgt attcgtgaag gtgacaccaa agatggtaat cttcgtgtga
     2341 agggtgaaaa tttctacaga gactccaaga gagtcaaatt cctgaatatg tacactagtg
     2401 ggaaggagat caggaataag aaaggtaatt taattagggc cgcttctttc caggactcca
     2461 caataccgga tgcgagggtc caaccagatc gtcgttggtt cggtaacaca agagtgatat
     2521 ctcaggacgc actgcagcat ttcagaagtg cattgggtga aacccaaaaa gatacatatc
     2581 aagttcttct gagaagaaat aagcttccca tgtcattgtt ggaagaaaag gacgcagatg
     2641 aatccccaaa agccagaatt ttggataccg aaagttatgc tgatgcgttt gggcccaaag
     2701 cccaaagaaa gagaccacgt cttgctgcat ccaatctaga ggacttggtc aaggctacaa
     2761 atgaagacat taccaagtat gaggaaaagc aagtcttaga tgccacatta ggactaatgg
     2821 ggaaccagga agacaaagaa aatgggtgga cctccgcagc aaaagaagct attttcagta
     2881 agggtcaatc caaacgtatt tggaacgaat tatataaagt catcgattcg tctgacgtgg
     2941 taatacatgt tctagatgca agggatccat tgggtacccg ttgtaagtcc gtggaagagt
     3001 atatgaagaa ggaaacacca cacaagcatt taatttatgt tcttaataag tgtgatttgg
     3061 tacctacctg ggttgcagta tgttaacttt tttttttttt tttttgattc tttccaacca
     3121 agaggatagc acgagagatt ttttttttcg atagagtatg atttttatta ccaaaccttt
     3181 ttgtcagggt gcttctctat ccgttttagg ataaacttat ctacagaagt gtctgttact
     3241 gttttggaag agtaatactg ttcgcttatc catatttccc cgttctgggg aagcctcatg
     3301 ggtaaattag aaggacaacc tttgttttaa aggtatacct tcgcttttta gaacagcgag
     3361 gatcttatga gttgagcttt tgttatttga gactttatct cgggctccat acaatatgtt
     3421 cgtagtaaag atcctcacaa ttttctactt tttttttttt tttagtttaa tccactcttc
     3481 gaaacaatca atctcggcta taacaatgat tattacattc tcttggggca aaagattacc
     3541 tattatgaaa caaaatgtat tttttactaa cagaaggttt ttttttttca attctaactt
     3601 tacaagtagg cagcttgggt caaacatttg tcaaaggaac gtccaacttt ggcgtttcac
     3661 gcatctatta ccaactcttt cggtaaaggt tcgttaattc agttgctacg tcagttctca
     3721 cagttgcata ctgatagaaa gcaaatatct gtagggttta tcggctatcc aaacactggt
     3781 aaatcgtcca tcattaacac attgagaaag aaaaaggtgt gtcaagttgc accaatccct
     3841 ggtgaaacta aggtctggca atatattact cttatgaaaa gaattttttt gattgattgt
     3901 ccaggtattg tgccgccttc tagtaaagac tccgaagaag acattttatt cagaggtgtt
     3961 gtcagagtcg aacacgtcac acacccagaa caatatattc caggtgtttt aaaacgttgt
     4021 caggtaaagc acttggaaag aacttacgag atctcaggat ggaaggatgc cacggagttt
     4081 attgaaattc tggcaaggaa acaaggtaga ttactgaagg gtggtgagcc tgatgagtct
     4141 ggtgtttcta agcaaatatt gaatgatttt aatagaggta aaatcccttg gttcgtcctt
     4201 ccacctgaaa aggaagggga agaaaaacca aagaagaaag aagttgagaa gacggcatct
     4261 aaaggtgaag aattattcac tggtgttgtc ccaattttgg ttgaattaga tggtgatgtt
     4321 aatggtcaca aattttctgt ctccggtgaa ggtgaaggtg atgctactta cggtaaattg
     4381 accttaaaat ttatttgtac tactggtaaa ttgccagttc catggccaac cttagtcact
     4441 actttcggtt atggtgttca atgttttgcg agatacccag atcatatgaa acaacatgac
     4501 tttttcaagt ctgccatgcc agaaggttat gttcaagaaa gaactatttt tttcaaagat
     4561 gacggtaact acaagaccag agctgaagtc aagtttgaag gtgatacctt agttaataga
     4621 atcgaattaa aaggtattga ttttaaagaa gatggtaaca ttttaggtca caaattggaa
     4681 tacaactata actctcacaa tgtttacatc atggctgaca aacaaaagaa tggtatcaaa
     4741 gttaacttca aaattagaca caacattgaa gatggttctg ttcaattagc tgaccattat
     4801 caacaaaata ctccaattgg tgatggtcca gtcttgttac cagacaacca ttacttatcc
     4861 actcaatctg ccttatccaa agatccaaac gaaaagagag accacatggt cttgttagaa
     4921 tttgttactg ctgctggtat tacccatggt atggatgaat tgtacaaata aaggtaaaaa
     4981 cggacaaccg gtgtataata ttaatttaag attacaagtg attttttttt tctttttttt
     5041 tgttattttt ttttttgttc ttattatatg gcagcaaaca ttcttgggga aacaacatag
     5101 atgggtaatt atttagttta taaagtataa tattccaata gaaaacttaa gttcggtaat
     5161 gatatagccc tctctatagt ataaggtaaa tctcattata ccagtcattc caaacggaat
     5221 tcggtcctta cccgctgctc gctctttttt catcattatg atattttctt tattgagtct
     5281 tttcaattat agtagtagaa tgataactga caagaaagat cagtttgaag tttattagcg
     5341 tgtctcgtta tcagggcttc cttgtttttc atactggaaa tacttcgaac gattagaaac
     5401 aggcaactca attttataca tttataaagg gtcaaaaagg attgcggccg ccaccgcggt
     5461 ggagctccag cttttgttcc ctttagtgag ggttaattgc gcgcttggcg taatcatggt
     5521 catagctgtt tcctgtgtga aattgttatc cgctcacaat tccacacaac ataggagccg
     5581 gaagcataaa gtgtaaagcc tggggtgcct aatgagtgag gtaactcaca ttaattgcgt
     5641 tgcgctcact gcccgctttc cagtcgggaa acctgtcgtg ccagctgcat taatgaatcg
     5701 gccaacgcgc ggggagaggc ggtttgcgta ttgggcgctc ttccgcttcc tcgctcactg
     5761 actcgctgcg ctcggtcgtt cggctgcggc gagcggtatc agctcactca aaggcggtaa
     5821 tacggttatc cacagaatca ggggataacg caggaaagaa catgtgagca aaaggccagc
     5881 aaaaggccag gaaccgtaaa aaggccgcgt tgctggcgtt tttccatagg ctccgccccc
     5941 ctgacgagca tcacaaaaat cgacgctcaa gtcagaggtg gcgaaacccg acaggactat
     6001 aaagatacca ggcgtttccc cctggaagct ccctcgtgcg ctctcctgtt ccgaccctgc
     6061 cgcttaccgg atacctgtcc gcctttctcc cttcgggaag cgtggcgctt tctcatagct
     6121 cacgctgtag gtatctcagt tcggtgtagg tcgttcgctc caagctgggc tgtgtgcacg
     6181 aaccccccgt tcagcccgac cgctgcgcct tatccggtaa ctatcgtctt gagtccaacc
     6241 cggtaagaca cgacttatcg ccactggcag cagccactgg taacaggatt agcagagcga
     6301 ggtatgtagg cggtgctaca gagttcttga agtggtggcc taactacggc tacactagaa
     6361 ggacagtatt tggtatctgc gctctgctga agccagttac cttcggaaaa agagttggta
     6421 gctcttgatc cggcaaacaa accaccgctg gtagcggtgg tttttttgtt tgcaagcagc
     6481 agattacgcg cagaaaaaaa ggatctcaag aagatccttt gatcttttct acggggtctg
     6541 acgctcagtg gaacgaaaac tcacgttaag ggattttggt catgagatta tcaaaaagga
     6601 tcttcaccta gatcctttta aattaaaaat gaagttttaa atcaatctaa agtatatatg
     6661 agtaaacttg gtctgacagt taccaatgct taatcagtga ggcacctatc tcagcgatct
     6721 gtctatttcg ttcatccata gttgcctgac tccccgtcgt gtagataact acgatacggg
     6781 agggcttacc atctggcccc agtgctgcaa tgataccgcg agacccacgc tcaccggctc
     6841 cagatttatc agcaataaac cagccagccg gaagggccga gcgcagaagt ggtcctgcaa
     6901 ctttatccgc ctccatccag tctattaatt gttgccggga agctagagta agtagttcgc
     6961 cagttaatag tttgcgcaac gttgttgcca ttgctacagg catcgtggtg tcacgctcgt
     7021 cgtttggtat ggcttcattc agctccggtt cccaacgatc aaggcgagtt acatgatccc
     7081 ccatgttgtg caaaaaagcg gttagctcct tcggtcctcc gatcgttgtc agaagtaagt
     7141 tggccgcagt gttatcactc atggttatgg cagcactgca taattctctt actgtcatgc
     7201 catccgtaag atgcttttct gtgactggtg agtactcaac caagtcattc tgagaatagt
     7261 gtatgcggcg accgagttgc tcttgcccgg cgtcaatacg ggataatacc gcgccacata
     7321 gcagaacttt aaaagtgctc atcattggaa aacgttcttc ggggcgaaaa ctctcaagga
     7381 tcttaccgct gttgagatcc agttcgatgt aacccactcg tgcacccaac tgatcttcag
     7441 catcttttac tttcaccagc gtttctgggt gagcaaaaac aggaaggcaa aatgccgcaa
     7501 aaaagggaat aagggcgaca cggaaatgtt gaatactcat actcttcctt tttcaatatt
     7561 attgaagcat ttatcagggt tattgtctca tgagcggata catatttgaa tgtatttaga
     7621 aaaataaaca aataggggtt ccgcgcacat ttccccgaaa agtgccacct gggtcctttt
     7681 catcacgtgc tataaaaata attataattt aaatttttta atataaatat ataaattaaa
     7741 aatagaaagt aaaaaaagaa attaaagaaa aaatagtttt tgttttccga agatgtaaaa
     7801 gactctaggg ggatcgccaa caaatactac cttttatctt gctcttcctg ctctcaggta
     7861 ttaatgccga attgtttcat cttgtctgtg tagaagacca cacacgaaaa tcctgtgatt
     7921 ttacatttta cttatcgtta atcgaatgta tatctattta atctgctttt cttgtctaat
     7981 aaatatatat gtaaagtacg ctttttgttg aaatttttta aacctttgtt tatttttttt
     8041 tcttcattcc gtaactcttc taccttcttt atttactttc taaaatccaa atacaaaaca
     8101 taaaaataaa taaacacaga gtaaattccc aaattattcc atcattaaaa gatacgaggc
     8161 gcgtgtaagt tacaggcaag cgatccgtcc taagaaacca ttattatcat gacattaacc
     8221 tataaaaata ggcgtatcac gaggcccttt cgtc
//
