# Supplementary material for: Laboratory evolution and polyploid SCRaMbLE reveal genomic plasticity to synthetic chromosome defects and rearrangements
Source: bioRxiv preprint, doi:10.1101/2022.07.22.501046, version 3 (2022-07-25)
Supplement: Supplementary Files [file 501046_file02.zip › Supplementary Files/File S7.gb]

LOCUS       YCe1972                14058 bp ds-DNA     circular SYN 23-MAY-2022
DEFINITION  synthetic circular DNA.
ACCESSION
VERSION     .
KEYWORDS    .
SOURCE      synthetic DNA construct
  ORGANISM  synthetic DNA construct.
REFERENCE   1  (bases 1 to 14058)
  AUTHORS   Roy Walker
  TITLE     Direct Submission
  JOURNAL   Exported Tuesday, Mar 16, 2021 from SnapGene 5.2.4
            https://www.snapgene.com
FEATURES             Location/Qualifiers
     source          1..14058
                     /organism="synthetic DNA construct"
                     /mol_type="other DNA"
     regulatory      317..503
                     /note="Geneious type: promoter"
                     /gene="S. cerevisiae HIS3"
                     /standard_name="HIS3 promoter"
     CDS             504..1163
                     /codon_start=1
                     /gene="S. cerevisiae HIS3"
                     /product="imidazoleglycerol-phosphate dehydratase,
                     required for histidine biosynthesis"
                     /note="yeast auxotrophic marker"
                     /translation="MTEQKALVKRITNETKIQIAISLKGGPLAIEHSIFPEKEAEAVA
                     EQATQSQVINVHTGIGFLDHMIHALAKHSGWSLIVECIGDLHIDDHHTTEDCGIALGQ
                     AFKEALLARGVKRFGSGFAPLDEALSRAVVDLSNRPYAVVELGLQREKVGDLSCEMIP
                     HFLESFAEASRITLHVDCLRGKNDHHRSESAFKALAVAIREATSPNGTNDVPSTKGVL
                     M"
                     /standard_name="HIS3"
     rep_origin      complement(1423..1878)
     CDS             complement(1661..2161)
                     /codon_start=1
                     /gene="lacZ fragment"
                     /product="LacZ-alpha fragment of beta-galactosidase"
                     /translation="XXXXXXXXXXXXXXXXXXXXXXXXXXXXXXXXXXXXXXXXXXXX
                     XXXXXXXXXXXXXXXXXXXXXXXXXXXXXXXXXXXXXXXXXXXXXXXXXXXXXXXXXX
                     XXXXXXXXXXXXXXXXXXXXXXXXXXXXXXXXXXXXXXXXXXXXXXXXXXXXXXXXXX
                     XXXXXX"
                     /standard_name="lacZ-alpha"
     primer_bind     2023..2039
                     /note="common sequencing primer, one of multiple similar 
                     variants"
                     /standard_name="M13 fwd"
     regulatory      2049..2067
                     /note="Geneious type: promoter"
                     /note="promoter for bacteriophage T7 RNA polymerase"
                     /standard_name="T7 promoter"
     misc_feature    2076..2161
                     /note="pBluescript multiple cloning site"
                     /standard_name="MCS"
     misc_feature    2162..2167
                     /standard_name="NotI Site"
     misc_feature    2168..11247
                     /standard_name="Chr14"
     misc_feature    2168..2199
                     /standard_name="rox recombination site"
     5'UTR           2200..2699
                     /note="5'flanking sequence origin: Ecym_6321. Obtained
                     from Eremothecium Cymbalariae chromosome 6 with
                     coordinates 611174 to 611673. Matched with tL(UAA)N.
                     Anticodon: TAA."
                     /standard_name="EC.t06.15_5"
     tRNA            2700..2783
                     /note="Name: tL(UAA)N. Wild type genome coordinates:
                     726133 to 726217. Wild type orientation: -1. Anticodon:
                     TAA."
                     /standard_name="SC.t14.14_tL(UAA)N"
     3'UTR           2784..2823
                     /note="3' flanking sequence origin: Ecym_6321. Obtained 
                     from Eremothecium Cymbalariae chromosome 6 with
                     coordinates 611788 to 611827. Matched with tL(UAA)N."
                     /standard_name="EC.t06.15_3"
     misc_feature    2824..2855
                     /standard_name="rox recombination site"
     5'UTR           2856..3355
                     /note="5'flanking sequence origin: AGOS_t0182. Obtained 
                     from Ashbya gossypii chromosome 7 with coordinates 1006221
                     to 1006720. Matched with tN(GUU)N2. Anticodon: GTT.
                     Unwanted gene start detected in 5' sequence: start codon
                     modified to AAG."
                     /standard_name="AG.t07.10_5"
     tRNA            3356..3429
                     /note="Name: tN(GUU)N2. Wild type genome coordinates: 
                     632598 to 632672. Wild type orientation: 1. Anticodon:
                     GTT."
                     /standard_name="SC.t14.13_tN(GUU)N2"
     3'UTR           3430..3469
                     /note="3' flanking sequence origin: AGOS_t0182. Obtained 
                     from Ashbya gossypii chromosome 7 with coordinates 936404
                     to 936443. Matched with tN(GUU)N2."
                     /standard_name="AG.t07.10_3"
     misc_feature    3470..3501
                     /standard_name="rox recombination site"
     5'UTR           3502..4001
                     /note="5'flanking sequence origin: Ecym_1281. Obtained
                     from Eremothecium Cymbalariae chromosome 1 with
                     coordinates 573066 to 573565. Matched with tP(AGG)N.
                     Anticodon: AGG."
                     /standard_name="EC.t01.04_5"
     tRNA            4002..4073
                     /note="Name: tP(AGG)N. Wild type genome coordinates:
                     631845 to 631917. Wild type orientation: -1. Anticodon:
                     AGG."
                     /standard_name="SC.t14.12_tP(AGG)N"
     3'UTR           4074..4113
                     /note="3' flanking sequence origin: Ecym_1281. Obtained 
                     from Eremothecium Cymbalariae chromosome 1 with
                     coordinates 573638 to 573677. Matched with tP(AGG)N."
                     /standard_name="EC.t01.04_3"
     misc_feature    4114..4145
                     /standard_name="rox recombination site"
     5'UTR           4146..4645
                     /note="5'flanking sequence origin: Ecym_3502. Obtained
                     from Eremothecium Cymbalariae chromosome 3 with
                     coordinates 938783 to 939452. Matched with tI(AAU)N2.
                     Anticodon: AAT. soloLTR detected and removed from EC 5'
                     sequence."
                     /standard_name="EC.t03.18_5"
     tRNA            4646..4719
                     /note="Name: tI(AAU)N2. Wild type genome coordinates: 
                     602311 to 602385. Wild type orientation: 1. Anticodon:
                     AAT."
                     /standard_name="SC.t14.11_tI(AAU)N2"
     3'UTR           4720..4759
                     /note="3' flanking sequence origin: Ecym_3502. Obtained 
                     from Eremothecium Cymbalariae chromosome 3 with
                     coordinates 939527 to 939566. Matched with tI(AAU)N2."
                     /standard_name="EC.t03.18_3"
     misc_feature    4760..4791
                     /standard_name="rox recombination site"
     5'UTR           4792..5291
                     /note="5'flanking sequence origin: Ecym_3322. Obtained
                     from Eremothecium Cymbalariae chromosome 3 with
                     coordinates 617178 to 617867. Matched with tI(AAU)N1.
                     Anticodon: AAT. soloLTR detected and removed from EC 5'
                     sequence."
                     /standard_name="EC.t03.15_5"
     tRNA            5292..5365
                     /note="Name: tI(AAU)N1. Wild type genome coordinates: 
                     569866 to 569940. Wild type orientation: -1. Anticodon:
                     AAT."
                     /standard_name="SC.t14.10_tI(AAU)N1"
     3'UTR           5366..5405
                     /note="3' flanking sequence origin: Ecym_3322. Obtained 
                     from Eremothecium Cymbalariae chromosome 3 with
                     coordinates 325769 to 325808. Matched with tI(AAU)N1."
                     /standard_name="EC.t03.15_3"
     misc_feature    5406..5437
                     /standard_name="rox recombination site"
     5'UTR           5438..5937
                     /note="5'flanking sequence origin: Ecym_3141. Obtained
                     from Eremothecium Cymbalariae chromosome 3 with
                     coordinates 262883 to 263666. Matched with tP(UGG)N2.
                     Anticodon: TGG. soloLTR detected and removed from EC 5'
                     sequence."
                     /standard_name="EC.t03.09_5"
     tRNA            5938..6009
                     /note="Name: tP(UGG)N2. Wild type genome coordinates: 
                     568114 to 568217. Wild type orientation: 1. Anticodon:
                     TGG. Intron removed from coordinates 568151 to 568181."
                     /standard_name="SC.t14.09_tP(UGG)N2"
     3'UTR           6010..6049
                     /note="3' flanking sequence origin: Ecym_3141. Obtained 
                     from Eremothecium Cymbalariae chromosome 3 with
                     coordinates 224774 to 224813. Matched with tP(UGG)N2."
                     /standard_name="EC.t03.09_3"
     misc_feature    6050..6081
                     /standard_name="rox recombination site"
     5'UTR           6082..6581
                     /note="5'flanking sequence origin: Ecym_3601. Obtained
                     from Eremothecium Cymbalariae chromosome 3 with
                     coordinates 1139076 to 1139859. Matched with tT(AGU)N2.
                     Anticodon: AGT. soloLTR detected and removed from EC 5'
                     sequence."
                     /standard_name="EC.t03.24_5"
     tRNA            6582..6654
                     /note="Name: tT(AGU)N2. Wild type genome coordinates: 
                     560692 to 560765. Wild type orientation: -1. Anticodon:
                     AGT."
                     /standard_name="SC.t14.08_tT(AGU)N2"
     3'UTR           6655..6694
                     /note="3' flanking sequence origin: Ecym_3601. Obtained 
                     from Eremothecium Cymbalariae chromosome 3 with
                     coordinates 1104146 to 1104185. Matched with tT(AGU)N2."
                     /standard_name="EC.t03.24_3"
     misc_feature    6695..6726
                     /standard_name="rox recombination site"
     5'UTR           6727..7226
                     /note="5'flanking sequence origin: AGOS_t0187. Obtained 
                     from Ashbya gossypii chromosome 7 with coordinates 1504345
                     to 1504844. Matched with tP(UGG)N1. Anticodon: TGG."
                     /standard_name="AG.t07.15_5"
     tRNA            7227..7298
                     /note="Name: tP(UGG)N1. Wild type genome coordinates: 
                     547093 to 547196. Wild type orientation: 1. Anticodon:
                     TGG. Intron removed from coordinates 547130 to 547160."
                     /standard_name="SC.t14.07_tP(UGG)N1"
     3'UTR           7299..7338
                     /note="3' flanking sequence origin: AGOS_t0187. Obtained 
                     from Ashbya gossypii chromosome 7 with coordinates 1239990
                     to 1240029. Matched with tP(UGG)N1."
                     /standard_name="AG.t07.15_3"
     misc_feature    7339..7370
                     /standard_name="rox recombination site"
     5'UTR           7371..7870
                     /note="5'flanking sequence origin: Ecym_4556. Obtained
                     from Eremothecium Cymbalariae chromosome 4 with
                     coordinates 1094302 to 1094801. Matched with tD(GUC)N.
                     Anticodon: GTC."
                     /standard_name="EC.t04.16_5"
     tRNA            7871..7941
                     /note="Name: tD(GUC)N. Wild type genome coordinates:
                     519098 to 519169. Wild type orientation: -1. Anticodon:
                     GTC."
                     /standard_name="SC.t14.06_tD(GUC)N"
     3'UTR           7942..7981
                     /note="3' flanking sequence origin: Ecym_4556. Obtained 
                     from Eremothecium Cymbalariae chromosome 4 with
                     coordinates 1094873 to 1094912. Matched with tD(GUC)N."
                     /standard_name="EC.t04.16_3"
     misc_feature    7982..8013
                     /standard_name="rox recombination site"
     5'UTR           8014..8513
                     /note="5'flanking sequence origin: Ecym_6161. Obtained
                     from Eremothecium Cymbalariae chromosome 6 with
                     coordinates 300743 to 301242. Matched with tL(CAA)N.
                     Anticodon: CAA."
                     /standard_name="EC.t06.09_5"
     tRNA            8514..8595
                     /note="Name: tL(CAA)N. Wild type genome coordinates:
                     443005 to 443119. Wild type orientation: 1. Anticodon:
                     CAA. Intron removed from coordinates 443044 to 443075."
                     /standard_name="SC.t14.05_tL(CAA)N"
     3'UTR           8596..8635
                     /note="3' flanking sequence origin: Ecym_6161. Obtained 
                     from Eremothecium Cymbalariae chromosome 6 with
                     coordinates 301357 to 301396. Matched with tL(CAA)N."
                     /standard_name="EC.t06.09_3"
     misc_feature    8636..8667
                     /standard_name="rox recombination site"
     5'UTR           8668..9167
                     /note="5'flanking sequence origin: Ecym_7119. Obtained
                     from Eremothecium Cymbalariae chromosome 7 with
                     coordinates 237266 to 237765. Matched with tF(GAA)N.
                     Anticodon: GAA."
                     /standard_name="EC.t07.02_5"
     tRNA            9168..9240
                     /note="Name: tF(GAA)N. Wild type genome coordinates:
                     374868 to 374959. Wild type orientation: 1. Anticodon:
                     GAA. Intron removed from coordinates 374906 to 374923."
                     /standard_name="SC.t14.04_tF(GAA)N"
     3'UTR           9241..9280
                     /note="3' flanking sequence origin: Ecym_7119. Obtained 
                     from Eremothecium Cymbalariae chromosome 7 with
                     coordinates 237857 to 237896. Matched with tF(GAA)N."
                     /standard_name="EC.t07.02_3"
     misc_feature    9281..9312
                     /standard_name="rox recombination site"
     5'UTR           9313..9812
                     /note="5'flanking sequence origin: Ecym_3116. Obtained
                     from Eremothecium Cymbalariae chromosome 3 with
                     coordinates 213378 to 213877. Matched with tT(AGU)N1.
                     Anticodon: AGT."
                     /standard_name="EC.t03.07_5"
     tRNA            9813..9885
                     /note="Name: tT(AGU)N1. Wild type genome coordinates: 
                     104804 to 104877. Wild type orientation: 1. Anticodon:
                     AGT."
                     /standard_name="SC.t14.03_tT(AGU)N1"
     3'UTR           9886..9925
                     /note="3' flanking sequence origin: Ecym_3116. Obtained 
                     from Eremothecium Cymbalariae chromosome 3 with
                     coordinates 169587 to 169626. Matched with tT(AGU)N1."
                     /standard_name="EC.t03.07_3"
     misc_feature    9926..9957
                     /standard_name="rox recombination site"
     5'UTR           9958..10457
                     /note="5'flanking sequence origin: AGOS_t0175. Obtained 
                     from Ashbya gossypii chromosome 7 with coordinates 286667
                     to 287166. Matched with tN(GUU)N1. Anticodon: GTT."
                     /standard_name="AG.t07.03_5"
     tRNA            10458..10531
                     /note="Name: tN(GUU)N1. Wild type genome coordinates: 
                     102715 to 102789. Wild type orientation: 1. Anticodon:
                     GTT."
                     /standard_name="SC.t14.02_tN(GUU)N1"
     3'UTR           10532..10571
                     /note="3' flanking sequence origin: AGOS_t0175. Obtained 
                     from Ashbya gossypii chromosome 7 with coordinates 287241
                     to 287280. Matched with tN(GUU)N1."
                     /standard_name="AG.t07.03_3"
     misc_feature    10572..10603
                     /standard_name="rox recombination site"
     5'UTR           10604..11103
                     /note="5'flanking sequence origin: AGOS_t0101. Obtained 
                     from Ashbya gossypii chromosome 5 with coordinates 271967
                     to 272466. Matched with tG(UCC)N. Anticodon: TCC. Unwanted
                     gene start detected in 5' sequence: start codon modified
                     to AAG."
                     /standard_name="AG.t05.11_5"
     tRNA            11104..11175
                     /note="Name: tG(UCC)N. Wild type genome coordinates: 96240
                      to 96312. Wild type orientation: -1. Anticodon: TCC."
                     /standard_name="SC.t14.01_tG(UCC)N"
     3'UTR           11176..11215
                     /note="3' flanking sequence origin: AGOS_t0101. Obtained 
                     from Ashbya gossypii chromosome 5 with coordinates 147742
                     to 147781. Matched with tG(UCC)N."
                     /standard_name="AG.t05.11_3"
     misc_feature    11216..11247
                     /standard_name="rox recombination site"
     misc_feature    11248..11249
                     /standard_name="NotI Site"
     CDS             complement(11250..11327)
                     /codon_start=1
                     /gene="lacZ fragment"
                     /product="LacZ-alpha fragment of beta-galactosidase"
                     /translation="MTMITPSAQLTLTKGNKSWSSTAVAA"
                     /standard_name="lacZ-alpha"
     misc_feature    11250..11271
                     /note="pBluescript multiple cloning site"
                     /standard_name="MCS"
     regulatory      complement(11284..11302)
                     /note="Geneious type: promoter"
                     /note="promoter for bacteriophage T3 RNA polymerase"
                     /standard_name="T3 promoter"
     primer_bind     complement(11323..11339)
                     /note="common sequencing primer, one of multiple similar 
                     variants"
                     /standard_name="M13 rev"
     protein_bind    11347..11363
                     /bound_moiety="lac repressor encoded by lacI"
                     /note="The lac repressor binds to the lac operator to 
                     inhibit transcription in E. coli. This inhibition can be
                     relieved by adding lactose or
                     isopropyl-beta-D-thiogalactopyranoside (IPTG)."
                     /standard_name="lac operator"
     regulatory      complement(11371..11401)
                     /note="Geneious type: promoter"
                     /note="promoter for the E. coli lac operon"
                     /standard_name="lac promoter"
     rep_origin      complement(11725..12313)
     CDS             complement(12484..13344)
                     /codon_start=1
                     /gene="bla"
                     /product="beta-lactamase"
                     /note="confers resistance to ampicillin, carbenicillin,
                     and related antibiotics"
                     /translation="MSIQHFRVALIPFFAAFCLPVFAHPETLVKVKDAEDQLGARVGY
                     IELDLNSGKILESFRPEERFPMMSTFKVLLCGAVLSRIDAGQEQLGRRIHYSQNDLVE
                     YSPVTEKHLTDGMTVRELCSAAITMSDNTAANLLLTTIGGPKELTAFLHNMGDHVTRL
                     DRWEPELNEAIPNDERDTTMPVAMATTLRKLLTGELLTLASRQQLIDWMEADKVAGPL
                     LRSALPAGWFIADKSGAGERGSRGIIAALGPDGKPSRIVVIYTTGSQATMDERNRQIA
                     EIGASLIKHW"
                     /standard_name="AmpR"
     regulatory      complement(13345..13449)
                     /note="Geneious type: promoter"
                     /gene="bla"
                     /standard_name="AmpR promoter"
     misc_feature    13486..13989
                     /note="S. cerevisiae CEN6 centromere fused to an 
                     autonomously replicating sequence"
                     /standard_name="CEN/ARS"
ORIGIN      
        1 tcgcgcgttt cggtgatgac ggtgaaaacc tctgacacat gcagctcccg gagacggtca
       61 cagcttgtct gtaagcggat gccgggagca gacaagcccg tcagggcgcg tcagcgcgtg
      121 ttggcgggtg tcggggctgg cttaactatg cggcatcaga gcagattgta ctgagagtgc
      181 accataaatt cccgttttaa gagcttggtg agcgctagga gtcactgcca ggtatcgttt
      241 gaacacggca ttagtcaggg aagtcataac acagtccttt cccgcaattt tctttttcta
      301 ttactcttgg cctcctctag tacactctat atttttttat gcctcggtaa tgattttcat
      361 tttttttttt cccctagcgg atgactcttt ttttttctta gcgattggca ttatcacata
      421 atgaattata cattatataa agtaatgtga tttcttcgaa gaatatacta aaaaatgagc
      481 aggcaagata aacgaaggca aagatgacag agcagaaagc cctagtaaag cgtattacaa
      541 atgaaaccaa gattcagatt gcgatctctt taaagggtgg tcccctagcg atagagcact
      601 cgatcttccc agaaaaagag gcagaagcag tagcagaaca ggccacacaa tcgcaagtga
      661 ttaacgtcca cacaggtata gggtttctgg accatatgat acatgctctg gccaagcatt
      721 ccggctggtc gctaatcgtt gagtgcattg gtgacttaca catagacgac catcacacca
      781 ctgaagactg cgggattgct ctcggtcaag cttttaaaga ggccctactg gcgcgtggag
      841 taaaaaggtt tggatcagga tttgcgcctt tggatgaggc actttccaga gcggtggtag
      901 atctttcgaa caggccgtac gcagttgtcg aacttggttt gcaaagggag aaagtaggag
      961 atctctcttg cgagatgatc ccgcattttc ttgaaagctt tgcagaggct agcagaatta
     1021 ccctccacgt tgattgtctg cgaggcaaga atgatcatca ccgtagtgag agtgcgttca
     1081 aggctcttgc ggttgccata agagaagcca cctcgcccaa tggtaccaac gatgttccct
     1141 ccaccaaagg tgttcttatg tagtgacacc gattatttaa agctgcagca tacgatatat
     1201 atacatgtgt atatatgtat acctatgaat gtcagtaagt atgtatacga acagtatgat
     1261 actgaagatg acaaggtaat gcatcattct atacgtgtca ttctgaacga ggcgcgcttt
     1321 ccttttttct ttttgctttt tctttttttt tctcttgaac tcgacggatc tatgcggtgt
     1381 gaaataccgc acagatgcgt aaggagaaaa taccgcatca ggaaattgta aacgttaata
     1441 ttttgttaaa attcgcgtta aatttttgtt aaatcagctc attttttaac caataggccg
     1501 aaatcggcaa aatcccttat aaatcaaaag aatagaccga gatagggttg agtgttgttc
     1561 cagtttggaa caagagtcca ctattaaaga acgtggactc caacgtcaaa ggnnnnnnnn
     1621 nnnnnnnnnn nnnnnnnnnn nnnnnnnnnn nnnnnnnnnn ntnnnnnnnn nnnnnnnnnn
     1681 nnnnnnnnnn nnnnnnnnnn nnnnnnnnnn nnnnnnnnnn nnnnnnnnnn nnnnnnnnnn
     1741 nnnnnnnnnn nnngnnnnnn nnnnnnnnnn nnnnnnnnnn nnnnnnnnnn nnnnnnnnnn
     1801 nnnnnnnnnn nnnnnnnnnn nnnnnnnnnn nnnnnnnnnn nnnnnnnnnn nnnnnnnnnn
     1861 nnnnnnnnnn nnnnnnnncg cgccattcgc cattcaggct gcgcaactgt tgggaagggc
     1921 gatcggtgcg ggcctcttcg ctattacgcc agctggcgaa agggggatgt gctgcaaggc
     1981 gattaagttg ggtaacgcca gggttttccc agtcacgacg ttgtaaaacg acggccagtg
     2041 agcgcgcgta atacgactca ctatagggcg aattgggtac cgggcccccc ctcgaggtcg
     2101 acggtatcga taagcttgat atcgaattcc tgcagcccgg gggatccact agttctagag
     2161 cggccgctaa ctttaaataa ttggcattat ttaaagttaa ttagaattct tgataaggcc
     2221 tgcagcgtag tcagggtctt cagggtgtag cacccactac ctataaccgt agggacaata
     2281 gcagaggtcg tcgtcgtcga gacgacgacg acgacgacga gcgaacgacg accaacacaa
     2341 tatgggatat gctgcgggaa tcgtttttgt tccttctgtg tgcacgtgtg tcaggtgtcg
     2401 agggcgccta gtgtaaagtc acgtgcggta atggattgtt gaggatgagt tactgtgtat
     2461 atagtcttac cgatcaatta ccctctgaag gcgttaccgg cagatcacgt gatgttgagg
     2521 ccgctagttc tcgtcacgtg gcggctatac ttaggttgat gatctgttac tgcttgtgta
     2581 gtctctagtc tggctcaact accctctgtt tcttggtctg ttagcttctc tttattttac
     2641 ggcacgtgat gcgggtttgt gggaggtcgt gcatgggtct caaccgtcca gcactcgacg
     2701 gagggttggc cgagtggtct aaggcggcag acttaagatc tgttggacgg ttgtccgcgc
     2761 gagttcgaac ctcgcatcct tcatgctttt ttgggtggac cgtggtcacg cgtatatcac
     2821 gtgtaacttt aaataattgg cattatttaa agttaagtcg atcaagatgc taatcttcga
     2881 ctcgcctttg gtaaatttga gtaaaaactg cttgctagcg tccgccacat tgtacagatt
     2941 ggccaaccga caaccttcta gctgcgcttt cagttctctg gccagtaatt gtaggtccag
     3001 ggagctaatt cgctgcttct tctttgacgg tatagacctc caaagtccta agggtaaggt
     3061 agtaagtagg aggcaaagtg tttcccgtta aaaaaattct cctgtatgta tatatgacag
     3121 ttgatcgatc attcaagcga aacttggagc agtaaaaagc cctcatttca agaaggagta
     3181 cacataacga ccaattagat tactatgcca attcttgcat agactagtaa ctatctttcc
     3241 ctgctccggc attcttttga acttccctat gaccaggacc aaggcaataa ggtttttcga
     3301 gagcgtgaaa aatatgtttg tatataagct ccattttaaa atatttttat agtaagactc
     3361 catggccaag ttggttaagg cgtgcgactg ttaatcgcaa gatcgtgagt tcaaccctca
     3421 ctggggtcga atttcttttt ggcatttcat atcgacattt gggcatcgct aactttaaat
     3481 aattggcatt atttaaagtt acacaccaca accgctctta gcaaaattaa aacaacgggc
     3541 aaaacgtact tcatttcacc accagatcta ctctatacca aaacctatgc ccaaatacgc
     3601 ccaaatatgt ttcaaaaata gacatcatat accgctgtct ctacatcact gttcgcagaa
     3661 tgggacctct taccagctta cgtggccctg tcctttttgc ctcgtacacc acaccgccag
     3721 cgccagtgcc aacgtcagtg atgccaacgt cgccaaacac aacaaaaatt acaatcaacc
     3781 ccatcgccac tcgccacgcg tccacaccac atcgccaccg catcaccacc acatcctctt
     3841 gtatcgccct cttcttacac caacgccgtc ctcgcatgca tacactgcat ccccagcaac
     3901 ggtttccaac gttttgttgt atcgctacat cacttctcac gtaaacctgc cccatccaaa
     3961 ctatcacact atccgaatcc atcctcccaa cagcttttac agggcgtgtg gtctagaggt
     4021 atgattctcg cttagggtgc gggaggtccc gggttcgagt cccggctcgc cccgtttttc
     4081 ttcaagcttt ttgtcgggcg tatggaaacc ccctaacttt aaataattgg cattatttaa
     4141 agttaaggca atttataaat ctgtagaacg acgacacctc taacaaagga tgtaatgcag
     4201 ggtttctagt gaagatccta cgtacatatc ataaaaaggt gcaaaaacag atattacata
     4261 ggcccatttg gtggtgcatg ttcccttcgt gacatgacgt gggctgtttt ttagcttctt
     4321 tgtagaaatt tctacttact atatgtctag ctatgtatct atcggatcgt agcgtgacag
     4381 aatagtggtg cgatatcttg acacgatcgc tcggcggaga gcaggtgatg cttagttata
     4441 cgcaccacac tgatacatca ttgtgggttt cacgctggca tcctcacagt gactatcagc
     4501 ctcatatccg cctgacagct ctgatacgct gcttcttagc ttggttgtcg ctgtccacta
     4561 gcttctcttt tgattttacg acacgcacat gataacttat atggttcttt aaacaattat
     4621 aacttaacgt ttgctgaata ttgtaggtct cttggcccag ttggttaagg caccgtgcta
     4681 ataacgcggg gatcagcggt tcgatcccgc tagagaccat ttttgaggcc aatgtgctta
     4741 tttttgtcaa atctctctat aactttaaat aattggcatt atttaaagtt atgttatgca
     4801 gtctctaaag gatcagttcc ctctggtgtc ctagatggga ctatgctaat ctaactagtt
     4861 tggccttctt atatagtttc tgctgcccta cttgagatca ctaaagaagt cagtatactg
     4921 gtttcaggat gacgctcagc taaacactaa tagtctaaca atcttctaat agctctgaaa
     4981 cgctactttt tgatctgatt tctgcttgtt ggtctgattt gcgttgtatt ctggttgttc
     5041 ccttgttctt attgtgtagc tgggcttact taaagcagtc atcggtggtt tcacgctgat
     5101 acatcattgt gggtttcacg ctggcatcct cacagtgact atcagcctca tatcggcctg
     5161 acagctctga tacgctgctt cttagcttgg ttgtcgttgt ctactagctt ctcttttgat
     5221 tttacaacac gcacatgata acttatatgg ttctttaaac aattataact taacgtttgc
     5281 tgaatattgt aggtctcttg gcccagttgg ttaaggcacc gtgctaataa cgcggggatc
     5341 agcggttcga tcccgctaga gaccatttac tttttttgtc atactagcac attattctat
     5401 cgcattaact ttaaataatt ggcattattt aaagttaacg tcttgaacgt tccgatataa
     5461 ttgatatgta attttaaact gttattgaga actacatggt tacaggattc tacatgcttc
     5521 ttggaaaaca gtaatttttc ttgtacaaag aggattcaca agcctaggta ctgaattgag
     5581 cattactgtg agacaggctg ggaatgcact attggcccaa ttcacagtca tttacgtagg
     5641 gggtattcca ttgcgcacga cagattgatt attaggcaga cagaacgaaa gcagaactga
     5701 ataataccct gaacatctgt gttaaccatc tgtatgaaac tatatatact gtgcatgtat
     5761 atgcgtccaa acttggactg tcgacagcct tctttgtctt gttatcgtga ctatcaacat
     5821 gctccttagc ctgactatca taactatcgg gatgctcttt tgattttacg acaacgccag
     5881 acaaagacgt ttacactatc aacgcttttg ttacggagtg gatctatgaa aaagtgcggg
     5941 cgtgtggtct agtggtatga ttctcgcttt gggtgcgaga ggccctgggt tcaattccca
     6001 gctcgcccct ttttgttgtt cactttgttt ttcttttccc tgacagcgtt aactttaaat
     6061 aattggcatt atttaaagtt atcaaatcca ttttattttg agggcagcca gctaggtcac
     6121 gtgcttgatt gtgctctgtt gaggatcagt tactgcttat gtagtctcta atgggatcaa
     6181 ttgccctcta gtgtcctagg ggaaactcct aatctaatct aatctaatct agctagctgg
     6241 gtctcacact gatacatcat tgtgggtttc acgctggcat cctcacagtg actatcagcc
     6301 tcatattcgt ctgacagctc tgatacgctg ctccttagct gggttatcgc tgtctactag
     6361 cttctctttt gattttacgc cttatacaat ggttatcatc ttcatagtct cctaacgact
     6421 ctgattcgct gcttctttgt cttgttatcg tgactatcaa catgctcctt agcctgacta
     6481 tcataactat cgggatgctc tttttttttg attttacgac acatgacatt aggaggtctt
     6541 tcaattagcc ttcaagtagt gtgcagtcac tagcttttaa agcttctatg gccaagttgg
     6601 taaggcgcca cactagtaat gtggagatca tcggttcaaa tccgattgga agcatttatt
     6661 tttccagacc gaatgtcacg gaagaaagca cttctaactt taaataattg gcattattta
     6721 aagttatgca tatctttacc agaatatggt gatctttgaa gaagattgtc ttgtgtgctt
     6781 gtcaatgtgt attacataaa catttgctta agtgttctcg gacctgagac tgaacgggcc
     6841 ggacttccag ttaattaact agcccgcaac gagaaagagt atgcgcacaa tagttccggc
     6901 agcgacatcg gcatgctgtg gcctgctgta aatgacttga atacattttc cagtaacgat
     6961 ctcagcccgt ataatcctcc attatggacc tgaaactgct ctttcaaatt tgtccgtaaa
     7021 attcagaagc cctactgaga attggaacaa attcgatgtg caaaatgata aacaagaaac
     7081 tcgtgcgaga ttcagatata taattggcat tcgcaaactc taacggatac gtcggcttgg
     7141 tacttctatt aatacacaca aaaccacgtc actggaacga tcatagtgca acataatacg
     7201 ctatgtccag atcctcttcc agattcgggc gtgtggtcta gtggtatgat tctcgctttg
     7261 ggtgcgagag gccctgggtt caattcccag ctcgccccaa ttttttgccc tgacgatctg
     7321 tccatgcagc agaagtctta actttaaata attggcatta tttaaagtta ctaaagaaat
     7381 cgatatgcag gtttcaagct ctggcattca gcaaaacatc taatactcta acaatcgtct
     7441 gacatgtcga gggccactag ttgaggtcac gtgccagcta atacttgggt tgatgatcgt
     7501 tactgcttgt gtagtcgcta atctggctca actaccctct gggcttctag ctggacctaa
     7561 aatctaatct aatctagcta gctggggtct ccttatatac tttctgttgt cctacctggg
     7621 cttacttaaa gcagtcatcg gtggtttcat actgacacac acgattgtag gtttcacact
     7681 gatacatcat tgtgggtttc ccgctggcat cctcacagtg actatcagcc tcatatccgc
     7741 ctgacagctc tgatacgctg cttcttagct tggttgtcgc tgtccactag cttctctttt
     7801 gattttacga caacagctct agcatacata ttatccatac ataatacatg taccgtcaac
     7861 gtcagtcaag tccaacaagt ttaatggtca gaatgggcgc ttgtcgcgtg ccagatcggg
     7921 gttcaattcc ccgtcgcgga gcttttttgt cgaagcggca gacacagttc aatggtgcgt
     7981 ttaactttaa ataattggca ttatttaaag ttaacaaatg ctataaaaga accttatcat
     8041 atttggtttt tcctttcttt gttgtctagt tttgaattat atctagttgt tatcttactt
     8101 aaactatatt ataactttct attctttata tattccttgc taaatatacc tttgattccc
     8161 gggttttata tatatatttt tagatgagta ccccttttgg agtaagatta tatatttata
     8221 taattattat tattattatc cccggtctca tccatagctt tgcaatgata ttagaccggg
     8281 ttctaatctt atactcagcg cgatcgaggg cgaccagctt gagggcacgt ggcggctgga
     8341 gttctcgtca cgtggcggct atacttaggt tgatgatctg ttactgcttg tgtagtctct
     8401 agtctggctc aactaccctc tgtttcttgg tctgttagct tctctttatt ttacggcacg
     8461 tgatgcgggt ttgtgggagg tcgtgcatgg gtctcaaccg tccagcactc gacggttgtt
     8521 tggccgagcg gtctaaggcg cctgattcaa gctcaggtat cgtaagatgc aagagttcga
     8581 atctcttagc aaccatgctt tttcttttaa catgcttttt gcacaagtcc atgggtaact
     8641 ttaaataatt ggcattattt aaagttattc gctcgtcgta taaattggct cataattact
     8701 acgataaaca gtgtgcaagt agagggcgcc tagtgtaaaa tcacgtgctg gcttgaactt
     8761 ctcgtcacgt gccggataat acttaggttg aagatcagta actgcttata tagtctctaa
     8821 tcgaatcaat taccctctag ggatttaggc agaactagta ttctaatcta gctagtttgg
     8881 tcttataggt ttctgctgtc ctacctgatc acttaaagca gtcattggca gtttcatact
     8941 gacaaataat tgtaggttcc acactggcaa cctcccaatg gtcaccatcc tcttagtgtc
     9001 ctgaaagctc tgattcgatg cttcttaggc tggttatcgt tatcttttag atgttctttt
     9061 ggattacaca ataacacatg aggagagtgc ttatcttcag tcacgtgcta ccatgctatc
     9121 gtgttggtaa gtatatcaac atagagatcc agcagtatca gaaagttgcg gacttagctc
     9181 agttgggaga gcgccagact gaagatctgg aggtcctgtg ttcgatccac agagttcgca
     9241 cattttttaa tgtcacggtt gacataaaat aacaatgaca taactttaaa taattggcat
     9301 tatttaaagt tagagctctg gatagggcac tctacatttt agaaaggcac gaaactatac
     9361 agttgagaca ccagggccaa aacgtctacc gcagtggtgt gtgatatact cttgtctgct
     9421 aatacctccg ccttccggcc agtctcattt agcattatac atcctgaata atatatctcc
     9481 tgatttgtgt attactatgt aactataatt attccaagaa agggttgctt ccctttcgga
     9541 aatatttcac tacgtgagat tcacacccac atgacagacc tcgtatagga cctatatata
     9601 tatttaggta taaaaagccc atggatataa ttatcagtag atcttattat ataaaccaga
     9661 aaaacgctaa tccaaataaa tgccctctta tgaaagatgt aataataagt aggaaataca
     9721 aagatccgcc aacagtcaaa agtctcacca ctcacgtgac acacatttct ttaactatgg
     9781 tctgaacgtt gaagttgcac cgaagtttcc aggcttctat ggccaagttg gtaaggcgcc
     9841 acactagtaa tgtggagatc atcggttcaa atccgattgg aagcatttat ttttgcaaat
     9901 tcatttttca aattcgttta aagtgtaact ttaaataatt ggcattattt aaagttattt
     9961 catcaggtgg cgcttctcaa cacccacctc atctggcttc tccgttttac gatttgtctt
    10021 atatttggca attctttgcg tcattagcgc tatcaggtaa gctaaatcac cagcgtatca
    10081 tcatagatga aattagggac gagatctttg gcaccatctc gaaggcggaa gagttggaga
    10141 agcaatcaca ggatccagct tatctttacc aacgcaacaa gatgtaccag gacctcaact
    10201 tattcctgaa cgtcatcggg cttgtagccc gcgatggtga aataagcgaa ttaaaataaa
    10261 attctaccgt gtatgtgtgg tgtaagagaa atgatttgta cgttatgtag tatataggca
    10321 tgactacctg aacttaatta aatatattat gagctgagtt ggtagggcta acttccctgt
    10381 tggatgagat ttagtttcaa gcatgtgcta gccgccaagg tcatattaag tgtttgatag
    10441 agacaattta acaatcggac tccatggcca agttggttaa ggcgtgcgac tgttaatcgc
    10501 aagatcgtga gttcaaccct cactggggtc gtatttttta ccctctcatg ccaaatggca
    10561 cccaaaatgt ttaactttaa ataattggca ttatttaaag ttattaccta gagggcatct
    10621 ggtaatcgcc tggaagaacg tcgacttacc gacgttagct agaccgacaa tgcccgcttt
    10681 aaggttgttg ccaggacggc ccagcaacac cttcttttct tcaacttgct tctttggtgg
    10741 cttggaggat aatttatcag ggtgcgtgta gtgtttgaat tgtgctcgac tggcgaattt
    10801 tcagcatttc cgttaatata atacctagaa ttagctgata tagggcactt ggtgctacga
    10861 aaaattttca gcaatatcgc tgttgagcta ctcatttatt acgtataacc gggagtggaa
    10921 gcgcgttgct cacgcctgcc tccacgctct cctcctattt agagtgcttc tgaagcagct
    10981 gccgctactg catactgggc tggcccgcta acctgcttgg aggtgttcaa tgggactata
    11041 tgacgtcaca gaccgtgccg ctgtggctga aagctaacct tgcgtccaaa aaccacatca
    11101 gaggggcggt tagtgtagtg gttatcatcc cacccttcca aggtggggac acgggttcga
    11161 ttctcgtacc gctcagtttt ttgtttgcaa gaagaacctg gcgaaacgtt actaataact
    11221 ttaaataatt ggcattattt aaagttagcg gccgccaccg cggtggagct ccagcttttg
    11281 ttccctttag tgagggttaa ttgcgcgctt ggcgtaatca tggtcatagc tgtttcctgt
    11341 gtgaaattgt tatccgctca caattccaca caacatagga gccggaagca taaagtgtaa
    11401 agcctggggt gcctaatgag tgaggtaact cacattaatt gcgttgcgct cactgcccgc
    11461 tttccagtcg ggaaacctgt cgtgccagct gcattaatga atcggccaac gcgcggggag
    11521 aggcggtttg cgtattgggc gctcttccgc ttcctcgctc actgactcgc tgcgctcggt
    11581 cgttcggctg cggcgagcgg tatcagctca ctcaaaggcg gtaatacggt tatccacaga
    11641 atcaggggat aacgcaggaa agaacatgtg agcaaaaggc cagcaaaagg ccaggaaccg
    11701 taaaaaggcc gcgttgctgg cgtttttcca taggctccgc ccccctgacg agcatcacaa
    11761 aaatcgacgc tcaagtcaga ggtggcgaaa cccgacagga ctataaagat accaggcgtt
    11821 tccccctgga agctccctcg tgcgctctcc tgttccgacc ctgccgctta ccggatacct
    11881 gtccgccttt ctcccttcgg gaagcgtggc gctttctcat agctcacgct gtaggtatct
    11941 cagttcggtg taggtcgttc gctccaagct gggctgtgtg cacgaacccc ccgttcagcc
    12001 cgaccgctgc gccttatccg gtaactatcg tcttgagtcc aacccggtaa gacacgactt
    12061 atcgccactg gcagcagcca ctggtaacag gattagcaga gcgaggtatg taggcggtgc
    12121 tacagagttc ttgaagtggt ggcctaacta cggctacact agaaggacag tatttggtat
    12181 ctgcgctctg ctgaagccag ttaccttcgg aaaaagagtt ggtagctctt gatccggcaa
    12241 acaaaccacc gctggtagcg gtggtttttt tgtttgcaag cagcagatta cgcgcagaaa
    12301 aaaaggatct caagaagatc ctttgatctt ttctacgggg tctgacgctc agtggaacga
    12361 aaactcacgt taagggattt tggtcatgag attatcaaaa aggatcttca cctagatcct
    12421 tttaaattaa aaatgaagtt ttaaatcaat ctaaagtata tatgagtaaa cttggtctga
    12481 cagttaccaa tgcttaatca gtgaggcacc tatctcagcg atctgtctat ttcgttcatc
    12541 catagttgcc tgactccccg tcgtgtagat aactacgata cgggagggct taccatctgg
    12601 ccccagtgct gcaatgatac cgcgagaccc acgctcaccg gctccagatt tatcagcaat
    12661 aaaccagcca gccggaaggg ccgagcgcag aagtggtcct gcaactttat ccgcctccat
    12721 ccagtctatt aattgttgcc gggaagctag agtaagtagt tcgccagtta atagtttgcg
    12781 caacgttgtt gccattgcta caggcatcgt ggtgtcacgc tcgtcgtttg gtatggcttc
    12841 attcagctcc ggttcccaac gatcaaggcg agttacatga tcccccatgt tgtgcaaaaa
    12901 agcggttagc tccttcggtc ctccgatcgt tgtcagaagt aagttggccg cagtgttatc
    12961 actcatggtt atggcagcac tgcataattc tcttactgtc atgccatccg taagatgctt
    13021 ttctgtgact ggtgagtact caaccaagtc attctgagaa tagtgtatgc ggcgaccgag
    13081 ttgctcttgc ccggcgtcaa tacgggataa taccgcgcca catagcagaa ctttaaaagt
    13141 gctcatcatt ggaaaacgtt cttcggggcg aaaactctca aggatcttac cgctgttgag
    13201 atccagttcg atgtaaccca ctcgtgcacc caactgatct tcagcatctt ttactttcac
    13261 cagcgtttct gggtgagcaa aaacaggaag gcaaaatgcc gcaaaaaagg gaataagggc
    13321 gacacggaaa tgttgaatac tcatactctt cctttttcaa tattattgaa gcatttatca
    13381 gggttattgt ctcatgagcg gatacatatt tgaatgtatt tagaaaaata aacaaatagg
    13441 ggttccgcgc acatttcccc gaaaagtgcc acctgggtcc ttttcatcac gtgctataaa
    13501 aataattata atttaaattt tttaatataa atatataaat taaaaataga aagtaaaaaa
    13561 agaaattaaa gaaaaaatag tttttgtttt ccgaagatgt aaaagactct agggggatcg
    13621 ccaacaaata ctacctttta tcttgctctt cctgctctca ggtattaatg ccgaattgtt
    13681 tcatcttgtc tgtgtagaag accacacacg aaaatcctgt gattttacat tttacttatc
    13741 gttaatcgaa tgtatatcta tttaatctgc ttttcttgtc taataaatat atatgtaaag
    13801 tacgcttttt gttgaaattt tttaaacctt tgtttatttt tttttcttca ttccgtaact
    13861 cttctacctt ctttatttac tttctaaaat ccaaatacaa aacataaaaa taaataaaca
    13921 cagagtaaat tcccaaatta ttccatcatt aaaagatacg aggcgcgtgt aagttacagg
    13981 caagcgatcc gtcctaagaa accattatta tcatgacatt aacctataaa aataggcgta
    14041 tcacgaggcc ctttcgtc
//
